# Supplementary material for: PICNIC accurately predicts condensate-forming proteins regardless of their structural disorder across organisms
Source: Nat Commun. 2024 Dec 11;15:10668. doi: 10.1038/s41467-024-55089-x (PMC11634905; doi:10.1038/s41467-024-55089-x)
Supplement: Supplementary file 4 — Dataset S3 [file 41467_2024_55089_MOESM4_ESM.zip › Dataset_S3_plasmid_vector_maps/TH2280-(488)(pOCC531)_pTT6-N-iRFP-670-MRPL1.ape]

LOCUS       _487__pOCC531__p        7943 bp    DNA        circular     09-JAN-2023
DEFINITION  .
ACCESSION   
VERSION     
SOURCE      .
  ORGANISM  .
COMMENT     pOCC530_pTT6-N-mtagBFP from 1 to 7140
COMMENT     pOCC53_pTT6-N-HIS6 from 1 to 6471
COMMENT     /private/Network/Servers/fileserver.mpi-cbg.de/bogdanova/sequences/
            Vector/EXPRESSION/MAMMALIAN/pTT6.ape from 1 to 6049
COMMENT     
COMMENT     ApEinfo:methylated:1
FEATURES             Location/Qualifiers
     promoter        587..1689
                     /locus_tag="CMV5 (modified pAdenovator)"
                     /label="CMV5 (modified pAdenovator)"
                     /ApEinfo_label="CMV5 (modified pAdenovator)"
                     /ApEinfo_fwdcolor="#ffb0f6"
                     /ApEinfo_revcolor="#9a9492"
                     /ApEinfo_graphicformat="arrow_data {{0 1 2 0 0 -1} {} 0}
                     width 5 offset 0"
     misc_feature    2650..2679
                     /locus_tag="linker"
                     /label="linker"
                     /ApEinfo_label="linker"
                     /ApEinfo_fwdcolor="#003535"
                     /ApEinfo_revcolor="#003535"
                     /ApEinfo_graphicformat="arrow_data {{0 1 2 0 0 -1} {} 0}
                     width 5 offset 0"
     misc_feature    2179..2184
                     /locus_tag="BtgZI"
                     /label="BtgZI"
                     /ApEinfo_label="BtgZI"
                     /ApEinfo_fwdcolor="#00ff00"
                     /ApEinfo_revcolor="#206f00"
                     /ApEinfo_graphicformat="arrow_data {{0 1 2 0 0 -1} {} 0}
                     width 5 offset 0"
     misc_feature    complement(2026..2031)
                     /locus_tag="BtgZI(1)"
                     /label="BtgZI(1)"
                     /ApEinfo_label="BtgZI"
                     /ApEinfo_fwdcolor="#00ff00"
                     /ApEinfo_revcolor="#206f00"
                     /ApEinfo_graphicformat="arrow_data {{0 1 2 0 0 -1} {} 0}
                     width 5 offset 0"
     misc_feature    complement(2112..2117)
                     /locus_tag="BtgZI(2)"
                     /label="BtgZI(2)"
                     /ApEinfo_label="BtgZI"
                     /ApEinfo_fwdcolor="#00ff00"
                     /ApEinfo_revcolor="#206f00"
                     /ApEinfo_graphicformat="arrow_data {{0 1 2 0 0 -1} {} 0}
                     width 5 offset 0"
     misc_feature    1717..2649
                     /locus_tag="iRFP670"
                     /label="iRFP670"
                     /ApEinfo_label="iRFP670"
                     /ApEinfo_fwdcolor="#ff0000"
                     /ApEinfo_revcolor="#808080"
                     /ApEinfo_graphicformat="arrow_data {{0 1 2 0 0 -1} {} 0}
                     width 5 offset 0"
     misc_feature    7057..7075
                     /locus_tag="AP0049.Amp-CF"
                     /label="AP0049.Amp-CF"
                     /ApEinfo_label="AP0049.Amp-CF"
                     /ApEinfo_fwdcolor="#ff6dc8"
                     /ApEinfo_revcolor="#ff6dc8"
                     /ApEinfo_graphicformat="arrow_data {{0 1 2 0 0 -1} {} 0}
                     width 5 offset 0"
     misc_feature    6218..6237
                     /locus_tag="AP0052.Amp-nF"
                     /label="AP0052.Amp-nF"
                     /ApEinfo_label="AP0052.Amp-nF"
                     /ApEinfo_fwdcolor="#ff7fcc"
                     /ApEinfo_revcolor="#ff7fcc"
                     /ApEinfo_graphicformat="arrow_data {{0 1 2 0 0 -1} {} 0}
                     width 5 offset 0"
     misc_feature    complement(6218..6237)
                     /locus_tag="AP0053.Amp-nR"
                     /label="AP0053.Amp-nR"
                     /ApEinfo_label="AP0053.Amp-nR"
                     /ApEinfo_fwdcolor="#93ffa2"
                     /ApEinfo_revcolor="#93ffa2"
                     /ApEinfo_graphicformat="arrow_data {{0 1 2 0 0 -1} {} 0}
                     width 5 offset 0"
     misc_feature    261..283
                     /locus_tag="M13-pUC-rev"
                     /label="M13-pUC-rev"
                     /ApEinfo_label="M13-pUC-rev"
                     /ApEinfo_fwdcolor="#fff92f"
                     /ApEinfo_revcolor="#fff92f"
                     /ApEinfo_graphicformat="arrow_data {{0 1 2 0 0 -1} {} 0}
                     width 5 offset 0"
     misc_feature    234..253
                     /locus_tag="AP0097-LacO-F"
                     /label="AP0097-LacO-F"
                     /ApEinfo_label="AP0097-LacO-F"
                     /ApEinfo_fwdcolor="cyan"
                     /ApEinfo_revcolor="cyan"
                     /ApEinfo_graphicformat="arrow_data {{0 1 2 0 0 -1} {} 0}
                     width 5 offset 0"
     misc_feature    1097..1116
                     /locus_tag="AP00108-CMVprom-F2"
                     /label="AP00108-CMVprom-F2"
                     /ApEinfo_label="AP00108-CMVprom-F2"
                     /ApEinfo_fwdcolor="#99cc99"
                     /ApEinfo_revcolor="#99cc99"
                     /ApEinfo_graphicformat="arrow_data {{0 1 2 0 0 -1} {} 0}
                     width 5 offset 0"
     misc_feature    280..300
                     /locus_tag="AP00112-M13(21mer)-R"
                     /label="AP00112-M13(21mer)-R"
                     /ApEinfo_label="AP00112-M13(21mer)-R"
                     /ApEinfo_fwdcolor="#99cccc"
                     /ApEinfo_revcolor="#99cccc"
                     /ApEinfo_graphicformat="arrow_data {{0 1 2 0 0 -1} {} 0}
                     width 5 offset 0"
     misc_feature    complement(7051..7078)
                     /locus_tag="AP00120-Amp-C-R"
                     /label="AP00120-Amp-C-R"
                     /ApEinfo_label="AP00120-Amp-C-R"
                     /ApEinfo_fwdcolor="#cc33ff"
                     /ApEinfo_revcolor="#cc33ff"
                     /ApEinfo_graphicformat="arrow_data {{0 1 2 0 0 -1} {} 0}
                     width 5 offset 0"
     misc_feature    complement(7778..7798)
                     /locus_tag="AP0126-ColE1-F1"
                     /label="AP0126-ColE1-F1"
                     /ApEinfo_label="AP0126-ColE1-F1"
                     /ApEinfo_fwdcolor="#cccc99"
                     /ApEinfo_revcolor="#cccc99"
                     /ApEinfo_graphicformat="arrow_data {{0 1 2 0 0 -1} {} 0}
                     width 5 offset 0"
     misc_feature    7720..7738
                     /locus_tag="AP0127-ColE1-R2"
                     /label="AP0127-ColE1-R2"
                     /ApEinfo_label="AP0127-ColE1-R2"
                     /ApEinfo_fwdcolor="#cc99cc"
                     /ApEinfo_revcolor="#cc99cc"
                     /ApEinfo_graphicformat="arrow_data {{0 1 2 0 0 -1} {} 0}
                     width 5 offset 0"
     misc_feature    complement(7203..7222)
                     /locus_tag="AP0128-ColE1-F2"
                     /label="AP0128-ColE1-F2"
                     /ApEinfo_label="AP0128-ColE1-F2"
                     /ApEinfo_fwdcolor="#cccc99"
                     /ApEinfo_revcolor="#cccc99"
                     /ApEinfo_graphicformat="arrow_data {{0 1 2 0 0 -1} {} 0}
                     width 5 offset 0"
     misc_feature    7265..7285
                     /locus_tag="AP0129-ColE1-R1"
                     /label="AP0129-ColE1-R1"
                     /ApEinfo_label="AP0129-ColE1-R1"
                     /ApEinfo_fwdcolor="#cc99cc"
                     /ApEinfo_revcolor="#cc99cc"
                     /ApEinfo_graphicformat="arrow_data {{0 1 2 0 0 -1} {} 0}
                     width 5 offset 0"
     misc_feature    1669..1687
                     /locus_tag="AP0289-pAB219seq-F"
                     /label="AP0289-pAB219seq-F"
                     /ApEinfo_label="AP0289-pAB219seq-F"
                     /ApEinfo_fwdcolor="#cccc99"
                     /ApEinfo_revcolor="#cccc99"
                     /ApEinfo_graphicformat="arrow_data {{0 1 2 0 0 -1} {} 0}
                     width 5 offset 0"
     misc_feature    complement(3783..3805)
                     /locus_tag="AP0290-pAB215seq-R"
                     /label="AP0290-pAB215seq-R"
                     /ApEinfo_label="AP0290-pAB215seq-R"
                     /ApEinfo_fwdcolor="#cc99cc"
                     /ApEinfo_revcolor="#cc99cc"
                     /ApEinfo_graphicformat="arrow_data {{0 1 2 0 0 -1} {} 0}
                     width 5 offset 0"
     misc_feature    complement(4080..4102)
                     /locus_tag="AP0359-occ-BstAPI-R"
                     /label="AP0359-occ-BstAPI-R"
                     /ApEinfo_label="AP0359-occ-BstAPI-R"
                     /ApEinfo_fwdcolor="#40cbac"
                     /ApEinfo_revcolor="#40cbac"
                     /ApEinfo_graphicformat="arrow_data {{0 1 2 0 0 -1} {} 0}
                     width 5 offset 0"
     misc_feature    2605..2625
                     /locus_tag="AP366-iRFP-cF"
                     /label="AP366-iRFP-cF"
                     /ApEinfo_label="AP366-iRFP-cF"
                     /ApEinfo_fwdcolor="#ffd8a6"
                     /ApEinfo_revcolor="#ffd8a6"
                     /ApEinfo_graphicformat="arrow_data {{0 1 2 0 0 -1} {} 0}
                     width 5 offset 0"
     misc_feature    complement(1729..1748)
                     /locus_tag="AP367-iRFP-nR"
                     /label="AP367-iRFP-nR"
                     /ApEinfo_label="AP367-iRFP-nR"
                     /ApEinfo_fwdcolor="#40cbac"
                     /ApEinfo_revcolor="#40cbac"
                     /ApEinfo_graphicformat="arrow_data {{0 1 2 0 0 -1} {} 0}
                     width 5 offset 0"
     primer_bind     280..300
                     /locus_tag="M13-rev"
                     /label="M13-rev"
                     /ApEinfo_label="M13-rev"
                     /ApEinfo_fwdcolor="cyan"
                     /ApEinfo_revcolor="green"
                     /ApEinfo_graphicformat="arrow_data {{0 1 2 0 0 -1} {} 0}
                     width 5 offset 0"
     rep_origin      7173..7855
                     /locus_tag="ColE1 origin"
                     /label="ColE1 origin"
                     /ApEinfo_label="ColE1 origin"
                     /ApEinfo_fwdcolor="gray50"
                     /ApEinfo_revcolor="gray50"
                     /ApEinfo_graphicformat="arrow_data {{0 1 2 0 0 -1} {} 0}
                     width 5 offset 0"
     misc_binding    252..274
                     /locus_tag="LacO"
                     /label="LacO"
                     /ApEinfo_label="LacO"
                     /ApEinfo_fwdcolor="cornflower blue"
                     /ApEinfo_revcolor="cornflower blue"
                     /ApEinfo_graphicformat="arrow_data {{0 1 2 0 0 -1} {} 0}
                     width 5 offset 0"
     CDS             6218..7078
                     /locus_tag="AmpR"
                     /label="AmpR"
                     /ApEinfo_label="AmpR"
                     /ApEinfo_fwdcolor="yellow"
                     /ApEinfo_revcolor="yellow"
                     /ApEinfo_graphicformat="arrow_data {{0 1 2 0 0 -1} {} 0}
                     width 5 offset 0"
     promoter        6148..6183
                     /locus_tag="Bact.prom. from pEGFP-N3"
                     /label="Bact.prom. from pEGFP-N3"
                     /ApEinfo_label="Bact.prom. from pEGFP-N3"
                     /ApEinfo_fwdcolor="cyan"
                     /ApEinfo_revcolor="green"
                     /ApEinfo_graphicformat="arrow_data {{0 1 2 0 0 -1} {} 0}
                     width 5 offset 0"
     misc_feature    164..180
                     /locus_tag="pUC19wt-1Lac-o"
                     /label="pUC19wt-1Lac-o"
                     /ApEinfo_label="pUC19wt-1Lac-o"
                     /ApEinfo_fwdcolor="#ff1f2b"
                     /ApEinfo_revcolor="#ff1f2b"
                     /ApEinfo_graphicformat="arrow_data {{0 1 2 0 0 -1} {} 0}
                     width 5 offset 0"
     misc_feature    256..272
                     /locus_tag="pUC19wt-2Lac-o"
                     /label="pUC19wt-2Lac-o"
                     /ApEinfo_label="pUC19wt-2Lac-o"
                     /ApEinfo_fwdcolor="#ff2f32"
                     /ApEinfo_revcolor="#ff2f32"
                     /ApEinfo_graphicformat="arrow_data {{0 1 2 0 0 -1} {} 0}
                     width 5 offset 0"
     misc_feature    complement(139..219)
                     /locus_tag="pCC1Fos-h/a-R"
                     /label="pCC1Fos-h/a-R"
                     /ApEinfo_label="pCC1Fos-h/a-R"
                     /ApEinfo_fwdcolor="#c9ff7a"
                     /ApEinfo_revcolor="#c9ff7a"
                     /ApEinfo_graphicformat="arrow_data {{0 1 2 0 0 -1} {} 0}
                     width 5 offset 0"
     misc_feature    complement(276..300)
                     /locus_tag="subcloning(PhiC)-F"
                     /label="subcloning(PhiC)-F"
                     /ApEinfo_label="subcloning(PhiC)-F"
                     /ApEinfo_fwdcolor="#ccccff"
                     /ApEinfo_revcolor="#ccccff"
                     /ApEinfo_graphicformat="arrow_data {{0 1 2 0 0 -1} {} 0}
                     width 5 offset 0"
     promoter        584..1171
                     /locus_tag="CMV promoter"
                     /label="CMV promoter"
                     /ApEinfo_label="CMV promoter"
                     /ApEinfo_fwdcolor="#cccc99"
                     /ApEinfo_revcolor="#cccc99"
                     /ApEinfo_graphicformat="arrow_data {{0 1 2 0 0 -1} {} 0}
                     width 5 offset 0"
     misc_feature    4012..4018
                     /locus_tag="branch site"
                     /label="branch site"
                     /ApEinfo_label="branch site"
                     /ApEinfo_fwdcolor="#6666ff"
                     /ApEinfo_revcolor="#6666ff"
                     /ApEinfo_graphicformat="arrow_data {{0 1 2 0 0 -1} {} 0}
                     width 5 offset 0"
     misc_feature    7781..7787
                     /locus_tag="branch site(1)"
                     /label="branch site(1)"
                     /ApEinfo_label="branch site"
                     /ApEinfo_fwdcolor="#6666ff"
                     /ApEinfo_revcolor="#6666ff"
                     /ApEinfo_graphicformat="arrow_data {{0 1 2 0 0 -1} {} 0}
                     width 5 offset 0"
     misc_feature    2680..2687
                     /locus_tag="NotI"
                     /label="NotI"
                     /ApEinfo_label="NotI"
                     /ApEinfo_fwdcolor="#ff27b7"
                     /ApEinfo_revcolor="#ff27b7"
                     /ApEinfo_graphicformat="arrow_data {{0 1 2 0 0 -1} {} 0}
                     width 5 offset 0"
     misc_feature    3691..3698
                     /locus_tag="AscI"
                     /label="AscI"
                     /ApEinfo_label="AscI"
                     /ApEinfo_fwdcolor="#ff27b7"
                     /ApEinfo_revcolor="#ff27b7"
                     /ApEinfo_graphicformat="arrow_data {{0 1 2 0 0 -1} {} 0}
                     width 5 offset 0"
     misc_feature    3706..3711
                     /locus_tag="HindIII"
                     /label="HindIII"
                     /ApEinfo_label="HindIII"
                     /ApEinfo_fwdcolor="#ff9cf9"
                     /ApEinfo_revcolor="#ff9cf9"
                     /ApEinfo_graphicformat="arrow_data {{0 1 2 0 0 -1} {} 0}
                     width 5 offset 0"
     misc_feature    2689..3690
                     /locus_tag="MRPL1"
                     /label="MRPL1"
                     /ApEinfo_label="MRPL1"
                     /ApEinfo_fwdcolor="#8b99ff"
                     /ApEinfo_revcolor="#8b99ff"
                     /ApEinfo_graphicformat="arrow_data {{0 1 2 0 0 -1} {} 0}
                     width 5 offset 0"
ORIGIN
        1 CCTTTGAGTG AGCTGATACC GCTCGCCGCA GCCGAACGAC CGAGCGCAGC GAGTCAGTGA
       61 GCGAGGAAGC GGAAGAGCGC CCAATACGCA AACCGCCTCT CCCCGCGCGT TGGCCGATTC
      121 ATTAATGCAG CTGGCACGAC AGGTTTCCCG ACTGGAAAGC GGGCAGTGAG CGCAACGCAA
      181 TTAATGTGAG TTAGCTCACT CATTAGGCAC CCCAGGCTTT ACACTTTATG CTTCCGGCTC
      241 GTATGTTGTG TGGAATTGTG AGCGGATAAC AATTTCACAC AGGAAACAGC TATGACCATG
      301 ATTACGCCAA GCTCTAGCTA GAGGTCGACC AATTCTCATG TTTGACAGCT TATCATCGCA
      361 GATCCGGGCA ACGTTGTTGC CATTGCTGCA GGCGCAGAAC TGGTAGGTAT GGAAGATCTA
      421 TACATTGAAT CAATATTGGC AATTAGCCAT ATTAGTCATT GGTTATATAG CATAAATCAA
      481 TATTGGCTAT TGGCCATTGC ATACGTTGTA TCTATATCAT AATATGTACA TTTATATTGG
      541 CTCATGTCCA ATATGACCGC CATGTTGACA TTGATTATTG ACTAGTTATT AATAGTAATC
      601 AATTACGGGG TCATTAGTTC ATAGCCCATA TATGGAGTTC CGCGTTACAT AACTTACGGT
      661 AAATGGCCCG CCTGGCTGAC CGCCCAACGA CCCCCGCCCA TTGACGTCAA TAATGACGTA
      721 TGTTCCCATA GTAACGCCAA TAGGGACTTT CCATTGACGT CAATGGGTGG AGTATTTACG
      781 GTAAACTGCC CACTTGGCAG TACATCAAGT GTATCATATG CCAAGTCCGC CCCCTATTGA
      841 CGTCAATGAC GGTAAATGGC CCGCCTGGCA TTATGCCCAG TACATGACCT TACGGGACTT
      901 TCCTACTTGG CAGTACATCT ACGTATTAGT CATCGCTATT ACCGTGGTGA TGCGGTTTTG
      961 GCAGTACACC AATGGGCGTG GATAGCGGTT TGACTCACGG GGATTTCCAA GTCTCCACCC
     1021 CATTGACGTC AATGGGAGTT TGTTTTGGCA CCAAAATCAA CGGGACTTTC CAAAATGTCG
     1081 TAATAACCCC GCCCCGTTGA CGCAAATGGG CGGTAGGCGT GTACGGTGGG AGGTCTATAT
     1141 AAGCAGAGCT CGTTTAGTGA ACCGTCAGAT CCTCACTCTC TTCCGCATCG CTGTCTGCGA
     1201 GGGCCAGCTG TTGGGCTCGC GGTTGAGGAC AAACTCTTCG CGGTCTTTCC AGTACTCTTG
     1261 GATCGGAAAC CCGTCGGCCT CCGAACGGTA CTCCGCCACC GAGGGACCTG AGCGAGTCCG
     1321 CATCGACCGG ATCGGAAAAC CTCTCGAGAA AGGCGTCTAA CCAGTCACAG TCGCAAGGTA
     1381 GGCTGAGCAC CGTGGCGGGC GGCAGCGGGT GGCGGTCGGG GTTGTTTCTG GCGGAGGTGC
     1441 TGCTGATGAT GTAATTAAAG TAGGCGGTCT TGAGACGGCG GATGGTCGAG GTGAGGTGTG
     1501 GCAGGCTTGA GATCCAGCTG TTGGGGTGAG TACTCCCTCT CAAAAGCGGG CATTACTTCT
     1561 GCGCTAAGAT TGTCAGTTTC CAAAAACGAG GAGGATTTGA TATTCACCTG GCCCGATCTG
     1621 GCCATACACT TGAGTGACAA TGACATCCAC TTTGCCTTTC TCTCCACAGG TGTCCACTCC
     1681 CAGGTCCAAG TTTAAACGCT AGCCGCCACC ATGGGCATGG CGCGTAAGGT CGATCTCACC
     1741 TCCTGCGATC GCGAGCCGAT CCACATCCCC GGCAGCATTC AGCCGTGCGG CTGCCTGCTA
     1801 GCCTGCGACG CGCAGGCGGT GCGGATCACG CGCATTACGG AAAATGCCGG CGCGTTCTTT
     1861 GGACGCGAAA CTCCGCGGGT CGGTGAGCTA CTCGCCGATT ACTTCGGCGA GACCGAAGCC
     1921 CATGCGCTGC GCAACGCACT GGCGCAGTCC TCCGATCCAA AGCGACCGGC GCTGATCTTC
     1981 GGTTGGCGCG ACGGCCTGAC CGGCCGCACC TTCGACATCT CACTGCATCG CCATGACGGT
     2041 ACATCGATCA TCGAGTTCGA GCCTGCGGCG GCCGAACAGG CCGACAATCC GCTGCGGCTG
     2101 ACGCGGCAGA TCATCGCGCG CACCAAAGAA CTGAAGTCGC TCGAAGAGAT GGCCGCACGG
     2161 GTGCCGCGCT ATCTGCAGGC GATGCTCGGC TATCACCGCG TGATGTTGTA CCGCTTCGCG
     2221 GACGACGGCT CCGGGATGGT GATCGGCGAG GCGAAGCGCA GCGACCTCGA GAGCTTTCTC
     2281 GGTCAGCACT TTCCGGCGTC GCTGGTCCCG CAGCAGGCGC GGCTACTGTA CTTGAAGAAC
     2341 GCGATCCGCG TGGTCTCGGA TTCGCGCGGC ATCAGCAGCC GGATCGTGCC CGAGCACGAC
     2401 GCCTCCGGCG CCGCGCTCGA TCTGTCGTTC GCGCACCTGC GCAGCATCTC GCCCTGCCAT
     2461 CTCGAATTTC TGCGGAACAT GGGCGTCAGC GCCTCGATGT CGCTGTCGAT CATCATTGAC
     2521 GGCACGCTAT GGGGATTGAT CATCTGTCAT CATTACGAGC CGCGTGCCGT GCCGATGGCG
     2581 CAGCGCGTCG CGGCCGAAAT GTTCGCCGAC TTCTTATCGC TGCACTTCAC CGCCGCCCAC
     2641 CACCAACGCG GATCCGCTGG CTCCGCTGCT GGTTCTGGCG CGGCCGCAAT GACTAGTGCT
     2701 AGCNNNNNNN NNNNNNNNNN NNNNNNNNNN NNNNNNNNNN NNNNNNNNNN NNNNNNNNNN
     2761 NNNNNNNNNN NNNNNNNNNN NNNNNNNNNN NNNNNNNNNN NNNNNNNNNN NNNNNNNNNN
     2821 NNNNNNNNNN NNNNNNNNNN NNNNNNNNNN NNNNNNNNNN NNNNNNNNNN NNNNNNNNNN
     2881 NNNNNNNNNN NNNNNNNNNN NNNNNNNNNN NNNNNNNNNN NNNNNNNNNN NNNNNNNNNN
     2941 NNNNNNNNNN NNNNNNNNNN NNNNNNNNNN NNNNNNNNNN NNNNNNNNNN NNNNNNNNNN
     3001 NNNNNNNNNN NNNNNNNNNN NNNNNNNNNN NNNNNNNNNN NNNNNNNNNN NNNNNNNNNN
     3061 NNNNNNNNNN NNNNNNNNNN NNNNNNNNNN NNNNNNNNNN NNNNNNNNNN NNNNNNNNNN
     3121 NNNNNNNNNN NNNNNNNNNN NNNNNNNNNN NNNNNNNNNN NNNNNNNNNN NNNNNNNNNN
     3181 NNNNNNNNNN NNNNNNNNNN NNNNNNNNNN NNNNNNNNNN NNNNNNNNNN NNNNNNNNNN
     3241 NNNNNNNNNN NNNNNNNNNN NNNNNNNNNN NNNNNNNNNN NNNNNNNNNN NNNNNNNNNN
     3301 NNNNNNNNNN NNNNNNNNNN NNNNNNNNNN NNNNNNNNNN NNNNNNNNNN NNNNNNNNNN
     3361 NNNNNNNNNN NNNNNNNNNN NNNNNNNNNN NNNNNNNNNN NNNNNNNNNN NNNNNNNNNN
     3421 NNNNNNNNNN NNNNNNNNNN NNNNNNNNNN NNNNNNNNNN NNNNNNNNNN NNNNNNNNNN
     3481 NNNNNNNNNN NNNNNNNNNN NNNNNNNNNN NNNNNNNNNN NNNNNNNNNN NNNNNNNNNN
     3541 NNNNNNNNNN NNNNNNNNNN NNNNNNNNNN NNNNNNNNNN NNNNNNNNNN NNNNNNNNNN
     3601 NNNNNNNNNN NNNNNNNNNN NNNNNNNNNN NNNNNNNNNN NNNNNNNNNN NNNNNNNNNN
     3661 NNNNNNNNNN NNNNNNNNGA ATTCTCTAGA GGCGCGCCGT AATAGAAGCT TGATCCCCCG
     3721 ACCTCGACCT CTGGCTAATA AAGGAAATTT ATTTTCATTG CAATAGTGTG TTGGAATTTT
     3781 TTGTGTCTCT CACTCGGAAG GACATATGGG AGGGCAAATC ATTTGGTCGA GATCCCTCGG
     3841 AGATCTCTAG CTAGAGGATC GATCCCCGCC CCGGACGAAC TAAACCTGAC TACGACATCT
     3901 CTGCCCCTTC TTCGCGGGGC AGTGCATGTA ATCCCTTCAG TTGGTTGGTA CAACTTGCCA
     3961 ACTGGGCCCT GTTCCACATG TGACACGGGG GGGACCAAAC ACAAAGGGGT TCTCTGACTG
     4021 TAGTTGACAT CCTTATAAAT GGATGTGCAC ATTTGCCAAC ACTGAGTGGC TTTCATCCTG
     4081 GAGCAGACTT TGCAGTCTGT GGACTGCAAC ACAACATTGC CTTTATGTGT AACTCTTGGC
     4141 TGAAGCTCTT ACACCAATGC TGGGGGACAT GTACCTCCCA GGGGCCCAGG AAGACTACGG
     4201 GAGGCTACAC CAACGTCAAT CAGAGGGGCC TGTGTAGCTA CCGATAAGCG GACCCTCAAG
     4261 AGGGCATTAG CAATAGTGTT TATAAGGCCC CCTTGTTAAC CCTAAACGGG TAGCATATGC
     4321 TTCCCGGGTA GTAGTATATA CTATCCAGAC TAACCCTAAT TCAATAGCAT ATGTTACCCA
     4381 ACGGGAAGCA TATGCTATCG AATTAGGGTT AGTAAAAGGG TCCTAAGGAA CAGCGATATC
     4441 TCCCACCCCA TGAGCTGTCA CGGTTTTATT TACATGGGGT CAGGATTCCA CGAGGGTAGT
     4501 GAACCATTTT AGTCACAAGG GCAGTGGCTG AAGATCAAGG AGCGGGCAGT GAACTCTCCT
     4561 GAATCTTCGC CTGCTTCTTC ATTCTCCTTC GTTTAGCTAA TAGAATAACT GCTGAGTTGT
     4621 GAACAGTAAG GTGTATGTGA GGTGCTCGAA AACAAGGTTT CAGGTGACGC CCCCAGAATA
     4681 AAATTTGGAC GGGGGGTTCA GTGGTGGCAT TGTGCTATGA CACCAATATA ACCCTCACAA
     4741 ACCCCTTGGG CAATAAATAC TAGTGTAGGA ATGAAACATT CTGAATATCT TTAACAATAG
     4801 AAATCCGTGG GGTGGGGACA AGCCGTAAAG ACTGGATGTC CATCTCACAC GAATTTATGG
     4861 CTATGGGCAA CACATAATCC TAGTGCAATA TGATACTGGG GTTATTAAGA TGTGTCCCAG
     4921 GCAGGGACCA AGACAGGTGA ACCATGTTGT TACACTCTAT TTGTAACAAG GGGAAAGAGA
     4981 GTGGACGCCG ACAGCAGCGG ACTCCACTGG TTGTCTCTAA CACCCCCGAA AATTAAACGG
     5041 GGCTCCACGC CAATGGGGCC CATAAACAAA GACAAGTGGC CACTCTTTTT TTTGAAATTG
     5101 TGGAGTGGGG GCACGCGTCA GCCCCCACAC GCCGCCCTGC GGTTTTGGAC TGTAAAATAA
     5161 GGGTGTAATA ACTTGGCTGA TTGTAACCCC GCTAACCACT GCGGTCAAAC CACTTGCCCA
     5221 CAAAACCACT AATGGCACCC CGGGGAATAC CTGCATAAGT AGGTGGGCGG GCCAAGATAG
     5281 GGGCGCGATT GCTGCGATCT GGAGGACAAA TTACACACAC TTGCGCCTGA GCGCCAAGCA
     5341 CAGGGTTGTT GGTCCTCATA TTCACGAGGT CGCTGAGAGC ACGGTGGGCT AATGTTGCCG
     5401 TGGGTAGCAT ATACTACCCA AATATCTGGA TAGCATATGC TATCCTAATC TATATCTGGG
     5461 TAGCATAGGC TATCCTAATC TATATCTGGG TAGCATATGC TATCCTAATC TATATCTGGG
     5521 TAGTATATGC TATCCTAATT TATATCTGGG TAGCATAGGC TATCCTAATC TATATCTGGG
     5581 TAGCATATGC TATCCTAATC TATATCTGGG TAGTATATGC TATCCTAATC TGTATCCGGG
     5641 TAGCATATGC TATCCTAATA GAGATTAGGG TAGTATATGC TATCCTAATT TATATCTGGG
     5701 TAGCATATAC TACCCAAATA TCTGGATAGC ATATGCTATC CTAATCTATA TCTGGGTAGC
     5761 ATATGCTATC CTAATCTATA TCTGGGTAGC ATAGGCTATC CTAATCTATA TCTGGGTAGC
     5821 ATATGCTATC CTAATCTATA TCTGGGTAGT ATATGCTATC CTAATTTATA TCTGGGTAGC
     5881 ATAGGCTATC CTAATCTATA TCTGGGTAGC ATATGCTATC CTAATCTATA TCTGGGTAGT
     5941 ATATGCTATC CTAATCTGTA TCCGGGTAGC ATATGCTATC CTCATGATAA GCTGTCAAAC
     6001 ATGAGAATTT TCTTGAAGAC GAAAGGGCCT CGTGATACGC CTATTTTTAT AGGTTAATGT
     6061 CATGATAATA ATGGTTTCTT AGACGTCAGG TGGCACTTTT CGGGGAAATG TGCGCGGAAC
     6121 CCCTATTTGT TTATTTTTCT AAATACATTC AAATATGTAT CCGCTCATGA GACAATAACC
     6181 CTGATAAATG CTTCAATAAT ATTGAAAAAG GAAGAGTATG AGTATTCAAC ATTTCCGTGT
     6241 CGCCCTTATT CCCTTTTTTG CGGCATTTTG CCTTCCTGTT TTTGCTCACC CAGAAACGCT
     6301 GGTGAAAGTA AAAGATGCTG AAGATCAGTT GGGTGCACGA GTGGGTTACA TCGAACTGGA
     6361 TCTCAACAGC GGTAAGATCC TTGAGAGTTT TCGCCCCGAA GAACGTTTTC CAATGATGAG
     6421 CACTTTTAAA GTTCTGCTAT GTGGCGCGGT ATTATCCCGT GTTGACGCCG GGCAAGAGCA
     6481 ACTCGGTCGC CGCATACACT ATTCTCAGAA TGACTTGGTT GAGTACTCAC CAGTCACAGA
     6541 AAAGCATCTT ACGGATGGCA TGACAGTAAG AGAATTATGC AGTGCTGCCA TAACCATGAG
     6601 TGATAACACT GCGGCCAACT TACTTCTGAC AACGATCGGA GGACCGAAGG AGCTAACCGC
     6661 TTTTTTGCAC AACATGGGGG ATCATGTAAC TCGCCTTGAT CGTTGGGAAC CGGAGCTGAA
     6721 TGAAGCCATA CCAAACGACG AGCGTGACAC CACGATGCCT GCAGCAATGG CAACAACGTT
     6781 GCGCAAACTA TTAACTGGCG AACTACTTAC TCTAGCTTCC CGGCAACAAT TAATAGACTG
     6841 GATGGAGGCG GATAAAGTTG CAGGACCACT TCTGCGCTCG GCCCTTCCGG CTGGCTGGTT
     6901 TATTGCTGAT AAATCTGGAG CCGGTGAGCG TGGGTCTCGC GGTATCATTG CAGCACTGGG
     6961 GCCAGATGGT AAGCCCTCCC GTATCGTAGT TATCTACACG ACGGGGAGTC AGGCAACTAT
     7021 GGATGAACGA AATAGACAGA TCGCTGAGAT AGGTGCCTCA CTGATTAAGC ATTGGTAACT
     7081 GTCAGACCAA GTTTACTCAT ATATACTTTA GATTGATTTA AAACTTCATT TTTAATTTAA
     7141 AAGGATCTAG GTGAAGATCC TTTTTGATAA TCTCATGACC AAAATCCCTT AACGTGAGTT
     7201 TTCGTTCCAC TGAGCGTCAG ACCCCGTAGA AAAGATCAAA GGATCTTCTT GAGATCCTTT
     7261 TTTTCTGCGC GTAATCTGCT GCTTGCAAAC AAAAAAACCA CCGCTACCAG CGGTGGTTTG
     7321 TTTGCCGGAT CAAGAGCTAC CAACTCTTTT TCCGAAGGTA ACTGGCTTCA GCAGAGCGCA
     7381 GATACCAAAT ACTGTTCTTC TAGTGTAGCC GTAGTTAGGC CACCACTTCA AGAACTCTGT
     7441 AGCACCGCCT ACATACCTCG CTCTGCTAAT CCTGTTACCA GTGGCTGCTG CCAGTGGCGA
     7501 TAAGTCGTGT CTTACCGGGT TGGACTCAAG ACGATAGTTA CCGGATAAGG CGCAGCGGTC
     7561 GGGCTGAACG GGGGGTTCGT GCACACAGCC CAGCTTGGAG CGAACGACCT ACACCGAACT
     7621 GAGATACCTA CAGCGTGAGC TATGAGAAAG CGCCACGCTT CCCGAAGGGA GAAAGGCGGA
     7681 CAGGTATCCG GTAAGCGGCA GGGTCGGAAC AGGAGAGCGC ACGAGGGAGC TTCCAGGGGG
     7741 AAACGCCTGG TATCTTTATA GTCCTGTCGG GTTTCGCCAC CTCTGACTTG AGCGTCGATT
     7801 TTTGTGATGC TCGTCAGGGG GGCGGAGCCT ATGGAAAAAC GCCAGCAACG CGGCCTTTTT
     7861 ACGGTTCCTG GCCTTTTGCT GGCCTTTTGC TCACATGTTC TTTCCTGCGT TATCCCCTGA
     7921 TTCTGTGGAT AACCGTATTA CCG   
//
