# Supplementary material for: PICNIC accurately predicts condensate-forming proteins regardless of their structural disorder across organisms
Source: Nat Commun. 2024 Dec 11;15:10668. doi: 10.1038/s41467-024-55089-x (PMC11634905; doi:10.1038/s41467-024-55089-x)
Supplement: Supplementary file 4 — Dataset S3 [file 41467_2024_55089_MOESM4_ESM.zip › Dataset_S3_plasmid_vector_maps/TH2288-(521)(pOCC531)_pTT6-N-iRFP-670-RPS4Y2.ape]

LOCUS       _520__pOCC531__p        7757 bp    DNA        circular     09-JAN-2023
DEFINITION  .
ACCESSION   
VERSION     
SOURCE      .
  ORGANISM  .
COMMENT     pOCC530_pTT6-N-mtagBFP from 1 to 7140
COMMENT     pOCC53_pTT6-N-HIS6 from 1 to 6471
COMMENT     /private/Network/Servers/fileserver.mpi-cbg.de/bogdanova/sequences/
            Vector/EXPRESSION/MAMMALIAN/pTT6.ape from 1 to 6049
COMMENT     
COMMENT     ApEinfo:methylated:1
FEATURES             Location/Qualifiers
     promoter        587..1689
                     /locus_tag="CMV5 (modified pAdenovator)"
                     /label="CMV5 (modified pAdenovator)"
                     /ApEinfo_label="CMV5 (modified pAdenovator)"
                     /ApEinfo_fwdcolor="#ffb0f6"
                     /ApEinfo_revcolor="#9a9492"
                     /ApEinfo_graphicformat="arrow_data {{0 1 2 0 0 -1} {} 0}
                     width 5 offset 0"
     misc_feature    2650..2679
                     /locus_tag="linker"
                     /label="linker"
                     /ApEinfo_label="linker"
                     /ApEinfo_fwdcolor="#003535"
                     /ApEinfo_revcolor="#003535"
                     /ApEinfo_graphicformat="arrow_data {{0 1 2 0 0 -1} {} 0}
                     width 5 offset 0"
     misc_feature    2179..2184
                     /locus_tag="BtgZI"
                     /label="BtgZI"
                     /ApEinfo_label="BtgZI"
                     /ApEinfo_fwdcolor="#00ff00"
                     /ApEinfo_revcolor="#206f00"
                     /ApEinfo_graphicformat="arrow_data {{0 1 2 0 0 -1} {} 0}
                     width 5 offset 0"
     misc_feature    complement(2026..2031)
                     /locus_tag="BtgZI(1)"
                     /label="BtgZI(1)"
                     /ApEinfo_label="BtgZI"
                     /ApEinfo_fwdcolor="#00ff00"
                     /ApEinfo_revcolor="#206f00"
                     /ApEinfo_graphicformat="arrow_data {{0 1 2 0 0 -1} {} 0}
                     width 5 offset 0"
     misc_feature    complement(2112..2117)
                     /locus_tag="BtgZI(2)"
                     /label="BtgZI(2)"
                     /ApEinfo_label="BtgZI"
                     /ApEinfo_fwdcolor="#00ff00"
                     /ApEinfo_revcolor="#206f00"
                     /ApEinfo_graphicformat="arrow_data {{0 1 2 0 0 -1} {} 0}
                     width 5 offset 0"
     misc_feature    1717..2649
                     /locus_tag="iRFP670"
                     /label="iRFP670"
                     /ApEinfo_label="iRFP670"
                     /ApEinfo_fwdcolor="#ff0000"
                     /ApEinfo_revcolor="#808080"
                     /ApEinfo_graphicformat="arrow_data {{0 1 2 0 0 -1} {} 0}
                     width 5 offset 0"
     misc_feature    6871..6889
                     /locus_tag="AP0049.Amp-CF"
                     /label="AP0049.Amp-CF"
                     /ApEinfo_label="AP0049.Amp-CF"
                     /ApEinfo_fwdcolor="#ff6dc8"
                     /ApEinfo_revcolor="#ff6dc8"
                     /ApEinfo_graphicformat="arrow_data {{0 1 2 0 0 -1} {} 0}
                     width 5 offset 0"
     misc_feature    6032..6051
                     /locus_tag="AP0052.Amp-nF"
                     /label="AP0052.Amp-nF"
                     /ApEinfo_label="AP0052.Amp-nF"
                     /ApEinfo_fwdcolor="#ff7fcc"
                     /ApEinfo_revcolor="#ff7fcc"
                     /ApEinfo_graphicformat="arrow_data {{0 1 2 0 0 -1} {} 0}
                     width 5 offset 0"
     misc_feature    complement(6032..6051)
                     /locus_tag="AP0053.Amp-nR"
                     /label="AP0053.Amp-nR"
                     /ApEinfo_label="AP0053.Amp-nR"
                     /ApEinfo_fwdcolor="#93ffa2"
                     /ApEinfo_revcolor="#93ffa2"
                     /ApEinfo_graphicformat="arrow_data {{0 1 2 0 0 -1} {} 0}
                     width 5 offset 0"
     misc_feature    261..283
                     /locus_tag="M13-pUC-rev"
                     /label="M13-pUC-rev"
                     /ApEinfo_label="M13-pUC-rev"
                     /ApEinfo_fwdcolor="#fff92f"
                     /ApEinfo_revcolor="#fff92f"
                     /ApEinfo_graphicformat="arrow_data {{0 1 2 0 0 -1} {} 0}
                     width 5 offset 0"
     misc_feature    234..253
                     /locus_tag="AP0097-LacO-F"
                     /label="AP0097-LacO-F"
                     /ApEinfo_label="AP0097-LacO-F"
                     /ApEinfo_fwdcolor="cyan"
                     /ApEinfo_revcolor="cyan"
                     /ApEinfo_graphicformat="arrow_data {{0 1 2 0 0 -1} {} 0}
                     width 5 offset 0"
     misc_feature    1097..1116
                     /locus_tag="AP00108-CMVprom-F2"
                     /label="AP00108-CMVprom-F2"
                     /ApEinfo_label="AP00108-CMVprom-F2"
                     /ApEinfo_fwdcolor="#99cc99"
                     /ApEinfo_revcolor="#99cc99"
                     /ApEinfo_graphicformat="arrow_data {{0 1 2 0 0 -1} {} 0}
                     width 5 offset 0"
     misc_feature    280..300
                     /locus_tag="AP00112-M13(21mer)-R"
                     /label="AP00112-M13(21mer)-R"
                     /ApEinfo_label="AP00112-M13(21mer)-R"
                     /ApEinfo_fwdcolor="#99cccc"
                     /ApEinfo_revcolor="#99cccc"
                     /ApEinfo_graphicformat="arrow_data {{0 1 2 0 0 -1} {} 0}
                     width 5 offset 0"
     misc_feature    complement(6865..6892)
                     /locus_tag="AP00120-Amp-C-R"
                     /label="AP00120-Amp-C-R"
                     /ApEinfo_label="AP00120-Amp-C-R"
                     /ApEinfo_fwdcolor="#cc33ff"
                     /ApEinfo_revcolor="#cc33ff"
                     /ApEinfo_graphicformat="arrow_data {{0 1 2 0 0 -1} {} 0}
                     width 5 offset 0"
     misc_feature    complement(7592..7612)
                     /locus_tag="AP0126-ColE1-F1"
                     /label="AP0126-ColE1-F1"
                     /ApEinfo_label="AP0126-ColE1-F1"
                     /ApEinfo_fwdcolor="#cccc99"
                     /ApEinfo_revcolor="#cccc99"
                     /ApEinfo_graphicformat="arrow_data {{0 1 2 0 0 -1} {} 0}
                     width 5 offset 0"
     misc_feature    7534..7552
                     /locus_tag="AP0127-ColE1-R2"
                     /label="AP0127-ColE1-R2"
                     /ApEinfo_label="AP0127-ColE1-R2"
                     /ApEinfo_fwdcolor="#cc99cc"
                     /ApEinfo_revcolor="#cc99cc"
                     /ApEinfo_graphicformat="arrow_data {{0 1 2 0 0 -1} {} 0}
                     width 5 offset 0"
     misc_feature    complement(7017..7036)
                     /locus_tag="AP0128-ColE1-F2"
                     /label="AP0128-ColE1-F2"
                     /ApEinfo_label="AP0128-ColE1-F2"
                     /ApEinfo_fwdcolor="#cccc99"
                     /ApEinfo_revcolor="#cccc99"
                     /ApEinfo_graphicformat="arrow_data {{0 1 2 0 0 -1} {} 0}
                     width 5 offset 0"
     misc_feature    7079..7099
                     /locus_tag="AP0129-ColE1-R1"
                     /label="AP0129-ColE1-R1"
                     /ApEinfo_label="AP0129-ColE1-R1"
                     /ApEinfo_fwdcolor="#cc99cc"
                     /ApEinfo_revcolor="#cc99cc"
                     /ApEinfo_graphicformat="arrow_data {{0 1 2 0 0 -1} {} 0}
                     width 5 offset 0"
     misc_feature    1669..1687
                     /locus_tag="AP0289-pAB219seq-F"
                     /label="AP0289-pAB219seq-F"
                     /ApEinfo_label="AP0289-pAB219seq-F"
                     /ApEinfo_fwdcolor="#cccc99"
                     /ApEinfo_revcolor="#cccc99"
                     /ApEinfo_graphicformat="arrow_data {{0 1 2 0 0 -1} {} 0}
                     width 5 offset 0"
     misc_feature    complement(3597..3619)
                     /locus_tag="AP0290-pAB215seq-R"
                     /label="AP0290-pAB215seq-R"
                     /ApEinfo_label="AP0290-pAB215seq-R"
                     /ApEinfo_fwdcolor="#cc99cc"
                     /ApEinfo_revcolor="#cc99cc"
                     /ApEinfo_graphicformat="arrow_data {{0 1 2 0 0 -1} {} 0}
                     width 5 offset 0"
     misc_feature    complement(3894..3916)
                     /locus_tag="AP0359-occ-BstAPI-R"
                     /label="AP0359-occ-BstAPI-R"
                     /ApEinfo_label="AP0359-occ-BstAPI-R"
                     /ApEinfo_fwdcolor="#40cbac"
                     /ApEinfo_revcolor="#40cbac"
                     /ApEinfo_graphicformat="arrow_data {{0 1 2 0 0 -1} {} 0}
                     width 5 offset 0"
     misc_feature    2605..2625
                     /locus_tag="AP366-iRFP-cF"
                     /label="AP366-iRFP-cF"
                     /ApEinfo_label="AP366-iRFP-cF"
                     /ApEinfo_fwdcolor="#ffd8a6"
                     /ApEinfo_revcolor="#ffd8a6"
                     /ApEinfo_graphicformat="arrow_data {{0 1 2 0 0 -1} {} 0}
                     width 5 offset 0"
     misc_feature    complement(1729..1748)
                     /locus_tag="AP367-iRFP-nR"
                     /label="AP367-iRFP-nR"
                     /ApEinfo_label="AP367-iRFP-nR"
                     /ApEinfo_fwdcolor="#40cbac"
                     /ApEinfo_revcolor="#40cbac"
                     /ApEinfo_graphicformat="arrow_data {{0 1 2 0 0 -1} {} 0}
                     width 5 offset 0"
     primer_bind     280..300
                     /locus_tag="M13-rev"
                     /label="M13-rev"
                     /ApEinfo_label="M13-rev"
                     /ApEinfo_fwdcolor="cyan"
                     /ApEinfo_revcolor="green"
                     /ApEinfo_graphicformat="arrow_data {{0 1 2 0 0 -1} {} 0}
                     width 5 offset 0"
     rep_origin      6987..7669
                     /locus_tag="ColE1 origin"
                     /label="ColE1 origin"
                     /ApEinfo_label="ColE1 origin"
                     /ApEinfo_fwdcolor="gray50"
                     /ApEinfo_revcolor="gray50"
                     /ApEinfo_graphicformat="arrow_data {{0 1 2 0 0 -1} {} 0}
                     width 5 offset 0"
     misc_binding    252..274
                     /locus_tag="LacO"
                     /label="LacO"
                     /ApEinfo_label="LacO"
                     /ApEinfo_fwdcolor="cornflower blue"
                     /ApEinfo_revcolor="cornflower blue"
                     /ApEinfo_graphicformat="arrow_data {{0 1 2 0 0 -1} {} 0}
                     width 5 offset 0"
     CDS             6032..6892
                     /locus_tag="AmpR"
                     /label="AmpR"
                     /ApEinfo_label="AmpR"
                     /ApEinfo_fwdcolor="yellow"
                     /ApEinfo_revcolor="yellow"
                     /ApEinfo_graphicformat="arrow_data {{0 1 2 0 0 -1} {} 0}
                     width 5 offset 0"
     promoter        5962..5997
                     /locus_tag="Bact.prom. from pEGFP-N3"
                     /label="Bact.prom. from pEGFP-N3"
                     /ApEinfo_label="Bact.prom. from pEGFP-N3"
                     /ApEinfo_fwdcolor="cyan"
                     /ApEinfo_revcolor="green"
                     /ApEinfo_graphicformat="arrow_data {{0 1 2 0 0 -1} {} 0}
                     width 5 offset 0"
     misc_feature    164..180
                     /locus_tag="pUC19wt-1Lac-o"
                     /label="pUC19wt-1Lac-o"
                     /ApEinfo_label="pUC19wt-1Lac-o"
                     /ApEinfo_fwdcolor="#ff1f2b"
                     /ApEinfo_revcolor="#ff1f2b"
                     /ApEinfo_graphicformat="arrow_data {{0 1 2 0 0 -1} {} 0}
                     width 5 offset 0"
     misc_feature    256..272
                     /locus_tag="pUC19wt-2Lac-o"
                     /label="pUC19wt-2Lac-o"
                     /ApEinfo_label="pUC19wt-2Lac-o"
                     /ApEinfo_fwdcolor="#ff2f32"
                     /ApEinfo_revcolor="#ff2f32"
                     /ApEinfo_graphicformat="arrow_data {{0 1 2 0 0 -1} {} 0}
                     width 5 offset 0"
     misc_feature    complement(139..219)
                     /locus_tag="pCC1Fos-h/a-R"
                     /label="pCC1Fos-h/a-R"
                     /ApEinfo_label="pCC1Fos-h/a-R"
                     /ApEinfo_fwdcolor="#c9ff7a"
                     /ApEinfo_revcolor="#c9ff7a"
                     /ApEinfo_graphicformat="arrow_data {{0 1 2 0 0 -1} {} 0}
                     width 5 offset 0"
     misc_feature    complement(276..300)
                     /locus_tag="subcloning(PhiC)-F"
                     /label="subcloning(PhiC)-F"
                     /ApEinfo_label="subcloning(PhiC)-F"
                     /ApEinfo_fwdcolor="#ccccff"
                     /ApEinfo_revcolor="#ccccff"
                     /ApEinfo_graphicformat="arrow_data {{0 1 2 0 0 -1} {} 0}
                     width 5 offset 0"
     promoter        584..1171
                     /locus_tag="CMV promoter"
                     /label="CMV promoter"
                     /ApEinfo_label="CMV promoter"
                     /ApEinfo_fwdcolor="#cccc99"
                     /ApEinfo_revcolor="#cccc99"
                     /ApEinfo_graphicformat="arrow_data {{0 1 2 0 0 -1} {} 0}
                     width 5 offset 0"
     misc_feature    3826..3832
                     /locus_tag="branch site"
                     /label="branch site"
                     /ApEinfo_label="branch site"
                     /ApEinfo_fwdcolor="#6666ff"
                     /ApEinfo_revcolor="#6666ff"
                     /ApEinfo_graphicformat="arrow_data {{0 1 2 0 0 -1} {} 0}
                     width 5 offset 0"
     misc_feature    7595..7601
                     /locus_tag="branch site(1)"
                     /label="branch site(1)"
                     /ApEinfo_label="branch site"
                     /ApEinfo_fwdcolor="#6666ff"
                     /ApEinfo_revcolor="#6666ff"
                     /ApEinfo_graphicformat="arrow_data {{0 1 2 0 0 -1} {} 0}
                     width 5 offset 0"
     misc_feature    2680..2687
                     /locus_tag="NotI"
                     /label="NotI"
                     /ApEinfo_label="NotI"
                     /ApEinfo_fwdcolor="#ff27b7"
                     /ApEinfo_revcolor="#ff27b7"
                     /ApEinfo_graphicformat="arrow_data {{0 1 2 0 0 -1} {} 0}
                     width 5 offset 0"
     misc_feature    3505..3512
                     /locus_tag="AscI"
                     /label="AscI"
                     /ApEinfo_label="AscI"
                     /ApEinfo_fwdcolor="#ff27b7"
                     /ApEinfo_revcolor="#ff27b7"
                     /ApEinfo_graphicformat="arrow_data {{0 1 2 0 0 -1} {} 0}
                     width 5 offset 0"
     misc_feature    3520..3525
                     /locus_tag="HindIII"
                     /label="HindIII"
                     /ApEinfo_label="HindIII"
                     /ApEinfo_fwdcolor="#ff9cf9"
                     /ApEinfo_revcolor="#ff9cf9"
                     /ApEinfo_graphicformat="arrow_data {{0 1 2 0 0 -1} {} 0}
                     width 5 offset 0"
     misc_feature    2689..3504
                     /locus_tag="RPS4Y2"
                     /label="RPS4Y2"
                     /ApEinfo_label="RPS4Y2"
                     /ApEinfo_fwdcolor="#8b99ff"
                     /ApEinfo_revcolor="#8b99ff"
                     /ApEinfo_graphicformat="arrow_data {{0 1 2 0 0 -1} {} 0}
                     width 5 offset 0"
ORIGIN
        1 CCTTTGAGTG AGCTGATACC GCTCGCCGCA GCCGAACGAC CGAGCGCAGC GAGTCAGTGA
       61 GCGAGGAAGC GGAAGAGCGC CCAATACGCA AACCGCCTCT CCCCGCGCGT TGGCCGATTC
      121 ATTAATGCAG CTGGCACGAC AGGTTTCCCG ACTGGAAAGC GGGCAGTGAG CGCAACGCAA
      181 TTAATGTGAG TTAGCTCACT CATTAGGCAC CCCAGGCTTT ACACTTTATG CTTCCGGCTC
      241 GTATGTTGTG TGGAATTGTG AGCGGATAAC AATTTCACAC AGGAAACAGC TATGACCATG
      301 ATTACGCCAA GCTCTAGCTA GAGGTCGACC AATTCTCATG TTTGACAGCT TATCATCGCA
      361 GATCCGGGCA ACGTTGTTGC CATTGCTGCA GGCGCAGAAC TGGTAGGTAT GGAAGATCTA
      421 TACATTGAAT CAATATTGGC AATTAGCCAT ATTAGTCATT GGTTATATAG CATAAATCAA
      481 TATTGGCTAT TGGCCATTGC ATACGTTGTA TCTATATCAT AATATGTACA TTTATATTGG
      541 CTCATGTCCA ATATGACCGC CATGTTGACA TTGATTATTG ACTAGTTATT AATAGTAATC
      601 AATTACGGGG TCATTAGTTC ATAGCCCATA TATGGAGTTC CGCGTTACAT AACTTACGGT
      661 AAATGGCCCG CCTGGCTGAC CGCCCAACGA CCCCCGCCCA TTGACGTCAA TAATGACGTA
      721 TGTTCCCATA GTAACGCCAA TAGGGACTTT CCATTGACGT CAATGGGTGG AGTATTTACG
      781 GTAAACTGCC CACTTGGCAG TACATCAAGT GTATCATATG CCAAGTCCGC CCCCTATTGA
      841 CGTCAATGAC GGTAAATGGC CCGCCTGGCA TTATGCCCAG TACATGACCT TACGGGACTT
      901 TCCTACTTGG CAGTACATCT ACGTATTAGT CATCGCTATT ACCGTGGTGA TGCGGTTTTG
      961 GCAGTACACC AATGGGCGTG GATAGCGGTT TGACTCACGG GGATTTCCAA GTCTCCACCC
     1021 CATTGACGTC AATGGGAGTT TGTTTTGGCA CCAAAATCAA CGGGACTTTC CAAAATGTCG
     1081 TAATAACCCC GCCCCGTTGA CGCAAATGGG CGGTAGGCGT GTACGGTGGG AGGTCTATAT
     1141 AAGCAGAGCT CGTTTAGTGA ACCGTCAGAT CCTCACTCTC TTCCGCATCG CTGTCTGCGA
     1201 GGGCCAGCTG TTGGGCTCGC GGTTGAGGAC AAACTCTTCG CGGTCTTTCC AGTACTCTTG
     1261 GATCGGAAAC CCGTCGGCCT CCGAACGGTA CTCCGCCACC GAGGGACCTG AGCGAGTCCG
     1321 CATCGACCGG ATCGGAAAAC CTCTCGAGAA AGGCGTCTAA CCAGTCACAG TCGCAAGGTA
     1381 GGCTGAGCAC CGTGGCGGGC GGCAGCGGGT GGCGGTCGGG GTTGTTTCTG GCGGAGGTGC
     1441 TGCTGATGAT GTAATTAAAG TAGGCGGTCT TGAGACGGCG GATGGTCGAG GTGAGGTGTG
     1501 GCAGGCTTGA GATCCAGCTG TTGGGGTGAG TACTCCCTCT CAAAAGCGGG CATTACTTCT
     1561 GCGCTAAGAT TGTCAGTTTC CAAAAACGAG GAGGATTTGA TATTCACCTG GCCCGATCTG
     1621 GCCATACACT TGAGTGACAA TGACATCCAC TTTGCCTTTC TCTCCACAGG TGTCCACTCC
     1681 CAGGTCCAAG TTTAAACGCT AGCCGCCACC ATGGGCATGG CGCGTAAGGT CGATCTCACC
     1741 TCCTGCGATC GCGAGCCGAT CCACATCCCC GGCAGCATTC AGCCGTGCGG CTGCCTGCTA
     1801 GCCTGCGACG CGCAGGCGGT GCGGATCACG CGCATTACGG AAAATGCCGG CGCGTTCTTT
     1861 GGACGCGAAA CTCCGCGGGT CGGTGAGCTA CTCGCCGATT ACTTCGGCGA GACCGAAGCC
     1921 CATGCGCTGC GCAACGCACT GGCGCAGTCC TCCGATCCAA AGCGACCGGC GCTGATCTTC
     1981 GGTTGGCGCG ACGGCCTGAC CGGCCGCACC TTCGACATCT CACTGCATCG CCATGACGGT
     2041 ACATCGATCA TCGAGTTCGA GCCTGCGGCG GCCGAACAGG CCGACAATCC GCTGCGGCTG
     2101 ACGCGGCAGA TCATCGCGCG CACCAAAGAA CTGAAGTCGC TCGAAGAGAT GGCCGCACGG
     2161 GTGCCGCGCT ATCTGCAGGC GATGCTCGGC TATCACCGCG TGATGTTGTA CCGCTTCGCG
     2221 GACGACGGCT CCGGGATGGT GATCGGCGAG GCGAAGCGCA GCGACCTCGA GAGCTTTCTC
     2281 GGTCAGCACT TTCCGGCGTC GCTGGTCCCG CAGCAGGCGC GGCTACTGTA CTTGAAGAAC
     2341 GCGATCCGCG TGGTCTCGGA TTCGCGCGGC ATCAGCAGCC GGATCGTGCC CGAGCACGAC
     2401 GCCTCCGGCG CCGCGCTCGA TCTGTCGTTC GCGCACCTGC GCAGCATCTC GCCCTGCCAT
     2461 CTCGAATTTC TGCGGAACAT GGGCGTCAGC GCCTCGATGT CGCTGTCGAT CATCATTGAC
     2521 GGCACGCTAT GGGGATTGAT CATCTGTCAT CATTACGAGC CGCGTGCCGT GCCGATGGCG
     2581 CAGCGCGTCG CGGCCGAAAT GTTCGCCGAC TTCTTATCGC TGCACTTCAC CGCCGCCCAC
     2641 CACCAACGCG GATCCGCTGG CTCCGCTGCT GGTTCTGGCG CGGCCGCAAT GACTAGTGCT
     2701 AGCATGGCGC GCGGGCCAAA GAAGCACCTG AAAAGAGTGG CTGCCCCTAA ACACTGGATG
     2761 CTGGATAAGC TAACAGGGGT GTTCGCCCCT CGGCCGAGCA CCGGACCCCA CAAGTTGCGC
     2821 GAATGCCTGC CCCTGATCGT GTTCCTGAGG AACCGCCTGA AGTATGCCCT GACCGGGGAC
     2881 GAGGTGAAGA AGATATGTAT GCAGCACTTT CTCAAGATTG ACGGCAAGGT GCGGGTGGAT
     2941 ATCACATACC CCGCCGGCTT CATTGACGTG ATCAGCATCG AGAAAACCGG CGAACATTTC
     3001 CGGCTGGTGT ATAATACTAA GGGCTGCTTC GCCGTGCACA GAATTACCGT GGAAGAGGCT
     3061 AAGTACAAGC TGTGCAAAGT GAGAAAGATC ACCGTCGGGA CCAAGGGCAT TCCCCACCTT
     3121 GTGACACATG ACGCTCGAAC CATTCGCTAT CCTGATCCTC TGATCAAGGT GAACGACACA
     3181 GTGCAGATCG ATCTGGGCAC CGGTAAAATT ACCTCCTTTA TCAAGTTCGA TACAGGAAAC
     3241 GTGTGCATGG TGATCGCCGG CGCTAATCTG GGACGGGTGG GCGTGATTAC CAATAGAGAG
     3301 AGACACCCAG GTAGCTGCGA CGTGGTGCAT GTGAAGGATG CCAATGGCAA CTCCTTCGCT
     3361 ACACGTATCA GCAATATCTT CGTGATCGGT AATGGCAACA AGCCTTGGAT TTCCCTCCCA
     3421 CGCNNNNNNN NNNNNNNNNN NNNNNNNNNN NNNNNNNNNN NNNNNNNNNN NNNNNNNNNN
     3481 NNNNNNNNNN NNGAATTCTC TAGAGGCGCG CCGTAATAGA AGCTTGATCC CCCGACCTCG
     3541 ACCTCTGGCT AATAAAGGAA ATTTATTTTC ATTGCAATAG TGTGTTGGAA TTTTTTGTGT
     3601 CTCTCACTCG GAAGGACATA TGGGAGGGCA AATCATTTGG TCGAGATCCC TCGGAGATCT
     3661 CTAGCTAGAG GATCGATCCC CGCCCCGGAC GAACTAAACC TGACTACGAC ATCTCTGCCC
     3721 CTTCTTCGCG GGGCAGTGCA TGTAATCCCT TCAGTTGGTT GGTACAACTT GCCAACTGGG
     3781 CCCTGTTCCA CATGTGACAC GGGGGGGACC AAACACAAAG GGGTTCTCTG ACTGTAGTTG
     3841 ACATCCTTAT AAATGGATGT GCACATTTGC CAACACTGAG TGGCTTTCAT CCTGGAGCAG
     3901 ACTTTGCAGT CTGTGGACTG CAACACAACA TTGCCTTTAT GTGTAACTCT TGGCTGAAGC
     3961 TCTTACACCA ATGCTGGGGG ACATGTACCT CCCAGGGGCC CAGGAAGACT ACGGGAGGCT
     4021 ACACCAACGT CAATCAGAGG GGCCTGTGTA GCTACCGATA AGCGGACCCT CAAGAGGGCA
     4081 TTAGCAATAG TGTTTATAAG GCCCCCTTGT TAACCCTAAA CGGGTAGCAT ATGCTTCCCG
     4141 GGTAGTAGTA TATACTATCC AGACTAACCC TAATTCAATA GCATATGTTA CCCAACGGGA
     4201 AGCATATGCT ATCGAATTAG GGTTAGTAAA AGGGTCCTAA GGAACAGCGA TATCTCCCAC
     4261 CCCATGAGCT GTCACGGTTT TATTTACATG GGGTCAGGAT TCCACGAGGG TAGTGAACCA
     4321 TTTTAGTCAC AAGGGCAGTG GCTGAAGATC AAGGAGCGGG CAGTGAACTC TCCTGAATCT
     4381 TCGCCTGCTT CTTCATTCTC CTTCGTTTAG CTAATAGAAT AACTGCTGAG TTGTGAACAG
     4441 TAAGGTGTAT GTGAGGTGCT CGAAAACAAG GTTTCAGGTG ACGCCCCCAG AATAAAATTT
     4501 GGACGGGGGG TTCAGTGGTG GCATTGTGCT ATGACACCAA TATAACCCTC ACAAACCCCT
     4561 TGGGCAATAA ATACTAGTGT AGGAATGAAA CATTCTGAAT ATCTTTAACA ATAGAAATCC
     4621 GTGGGGTGGG GACAAGCCGT AAAGACTGGA TGTCCATCTC ACACGAATTT ATGGCTATGG
     4681 GCAACACATA ATCCTAGTGC AATATGATAC TGGGGTTATT AAGATGTGTC CCAGGCAGGG
     4741 ACCAAGACAG GTGAACCATG TTGTTACACT CTATTTGTAA CAAGGGGAAA GAGAGTGGAC
     4801 GCCGACAGCA GCGGACTCCA CTGGTTGTCT CTAACACCCC CGAAAATTAA ACGGGGCTCC
     4861 ACGCCAATGG GGCCCATAAA CAAAGACAAG TGGCCACTCT TTTTTTTGAA ATTGTGGAGT
     4921 GGGGGCACGC GTCAGCCCCC ACACGCCGCC CTGCGGTTTT GGACTGTAAA ATAAGGGTGT
     4981 AATAACTTGG CTGATTGTAA CCCCGCTAAC CACTGCGGTC AAACCACTTG CCCACAAAAC
     5041 CACTAATGGC ACCCCGGGGA ATACCTGCAT AAGTAGGTGG GCGGGCCAAG ATAGGGGCGC
     5101 GATTGCTGCG ATCTGGAGGA CAAATTACAC ACACTTGCGC CTGAGCGCCA AGCACAGGGT
     5161 TGTTGGTCCT CATATTCACG AGGTCGCTGA GAGCACGGTG GGCTAATGTT GCCGTGGGTA
     5221 GCATATACTA CCCAAATATC TGGATAGCAT ATGCTATCCT AATCTATATC TGGGTAGCAT
     5281 AGGCTATCCT AATCTATATC TGGGTAGCAT ATGCTATCCT AATCTATATC TGGGTAGTAT
     5341 ATGCTATCCT AATTTATATC TGGGTAGCAT AGGCTATCCT AATCTATATC TGGGTAGCAT
     5401 ATGCTATCCT AATCTATATC TGGGTAGTAT ATGCTATCCT AATCTGTATC CGGGTAGCAT
     5461 ATGCTATCCT AATAGAGATT AGGGTAGTAT ATGCTATCCT AATTTATATC TGGGTAGCAT
     5521 ATACTACCCA AATATCTGGA TAGCATATGC TATCCTAATC TATATCTGGG TAGCATATGC
     5581 TATCCTAATC TATATCTGGG TAGCATAGGC TATCCTAATC TATATCTGGG TAGCATATGC
     5641 TATCCTAATC TATATCTGGG TAGTATATGC TATCCTAATT TATATCTGGG TAGCATAGGC
     5701 TATCCTAATC TATATCTGGG TAGCATATGC TATCCTAATC TATATCTGGG TAGTATATGC
     5761 TATCCTAATC TGTATCCGGG TAGCATATGC TATCCTCATG ATAAGCTGTC AAACATGAGA
     5821 ATTTTCTTGA AGACGAAAGG GCCTCGTGAT ACGCCTATTT TTATAGGTTA ATGTCATGAT
     5881 AATAATGGTT TCTTAGACGT CAGGTGGCAC TTTTCGGGGA AATGTGCGCG GAACCCCTAT
     5941 TTGTTTATTT TTCTAAATAC ATTCAAATAT GTATCCGCTC ATGAGACAAT AACCCTGATA
     6001 AATGCTTCAA TAATATTGAA AAAGGAAGAG TATGAGTATT CAACATTTCC GTGTCGCCCT
     6061 TATTCCCTTT TTTGCGGCAT TTTGCCTTCC TGTTTTTGCT CACCCAGAAA CGCTGGTGAA
     6121 AGTAAAAGAT GCTGAAGATC AGTTGGGTGC ACGAGTGGGT TACATCGAAC TGGATCTCAA
     6181 CAGCGGTAAG ATCCTTGAGA GTTTTCGCCC CGAAGAACGT TTTCCAATGA TGAGCACTTT
     6241 TAAAGTTCTG CTATGTGGCG CGGTATTATC CCGTGTTGAC GCCGGGCAAG AGCAACTCGG
     6301 TCGCCGCATA CACTATTCTC AGAATGACTT GGTTGAGTAC TCACCAGTCA CAGAAAAGCA
     6361 TCTTACGGAT GGCATGACAG TAAGAGAATT ATGCAGTGCT GCCATAACCA TGAGTGATAA
     6421 CACTGCGGCC AACTTACTTC TGACAACGAT CGGAGGACCG AAGGAGCTAA CCGCTTTTTT
     6481 GCACAACATG GGGGATCATG TAACTCGCCT TGATCGTTGG GAACCGGAGC TGAATGAAGC
     6541 CATACCAAAC GACGAGCGTG ACACCACGAT GCCTGCAGCA ATGGCAACAA CGTTGCGCAA
     6601 ACTATTAACT GGCGAACTAC TTACTCTAGC TTCCCGGCAA CAATTAATAG ACTGGATGGA
     6661 GGCGGATAAA GTTGCAGGAC CACTTCTGCG CTCGGCCCTT CCGGCTGGCT GGTTTATTGC
     6721 TGATAAATCT GGAGCCGGTG AGCGTGGGTC TCGCGGTATC ATTGCAGCAC TGGGGCCAGA
     6781 TGGTAAGCCC TCCCGTATCG TAGTTATCTA CACGACGGGG AGTCAGGCAA CTATGGATGA
     6841 ACGAAATAGA CAGATCGCTG AGATAGGTGC CTCACTGATT AAGCATTGGT AACTGTCAGA
     6901 CCAAGTTTAC TCATATATAC TTTAGATTGA TTTAAAACTT CATTTTTAAT TTAAAAGGAT
     6961 CTAGGTGAAG ATCCTTTTTG ATAATCTCAT GACCAAAATC CCTTAACGTG AGTTTTCGTT
     7021 CCACTGAGCG TCAGACCCCG TAGAAAAGAT CAAAGGATCT TCTTGAGATC CTTTTTTTCT
     7081 GCGCGTAATC TGCTGCTTGC AAACAAAAAA ACCACCGCTA CCAGCGGTGG TTTGTTTGCC
     7141 GGATCAAGAG CTACCAACTC TTTTTCCGAA GGTAACTGGC TTCAGCAGAG CGCAGATACC
     7201 AAATACTGTT CTTCTAGTGT AGCCGTAGTT AGGCCACCAC TTCAAGAACT CTGTAGCACC
     7261 GCCTACATAC CTCGCTCTGC TAATCCTGTT ACCAGTGGCT GCTGCCAGTG GCGATAAGTC
     7321 GTGTCTTACC GGGTTGGACT CAAGACGATA GTTACCGGAT AAGGCGCAGC GGTCGGGCTG
     7381 AACGGGGGGT TCGTGCACAC AGCCCAGCTT GGAGCGAACG ACCTACACCG AACTGAGATA
     7441 CCTACAGCGT GAGCTATGAG AAAGCGCCAC GCTTCCCGAA GGGAGAAAGG CGGACAGGTA
     7501 TCCGGTAAGC GGCAGGGTCG GAACAGGAGA GCGCACGAGG GAGCTTCCAG GGGGAAACGC
     7561 CTGGTATCTT TATAGTCCTG TCGGGTTTCG CCACCTCTGA CTTGAGCGTC GATTTTTGTG
     7621 ATGCTCGTCA GGGGGGCGGA GCCTATGGAA AAACGCCAGC AACGCGGCCT TTTTACGGTT
     7681 CCTGGCCTTT TGCTGGCCTT TTGCTCACAT GTTCTTTCCT GCGTTATCCC CTGATTCTGT
     7741 GGATAACCGT ATTACCG    
//
