# Supplementary material for: PICNIC accurately predicts condensate-forming proteins regardless of their structural disorder across organisms
Source: Nat Commun. 2024 Dec 11;15:10668. doi: 10.1038/s41467-024-55089-x (PMC11634905; doi:10.1038/s41467-024-55089-x)
Supplement: Supplementary file 4 — Dataset S3 [file 41467_2024_55089_MOESM4_ESM.zip › Dataset_S3_plasmid_vector_maps/TH2269-(477)(pOCC531)_pTT6-N-iRFP-670-KHDC4.ape]

LOCUS       TH2269__477__pOC        8810 bp    DNA        circular     12-JAN-2023
DEFINITION  .
ACCESSION   
VERSION     
SOURCE      .
  ORGANISM  .
COMMENT     pOCC530_pTT6-N-mtagBFP from 1 to 7140
COMMENT     pOCC53_pTT6-N-HIS6 from 1 to 6471
COMMENT     /private/Network/Servers/fileserver.mpi-cbg.de/bogdanova/sequences/
            Vector/EXPRESSION/MAMMALIAN/pTT6.ape from 1 to 6049
COMMENT     
COMMENT     ApEinfo:methylated:1
FEATURES             Location/Qualifiers
     promoter        587..1689
                     /locus_tag="CMV5 (modified pAdenovator)"
                     /label="CMV5 (modified pAdenovator)"
                     /ApEinfo_label="CMV5 (modified pAdenovator)"
                     /ApEinfo_fwdcolor="#ffb0f6"
                     /ApEinfo_revcolor="#9a9492"
                     /ApEinfo_graphicformat="arrow_data {{0 1 2 0 0 -1} {} 0}
                     width 5 offset 0"
     misc_feature    2650..2679
                     /locus_tag="linker"
                     /label="linker"
                     /ApEinfo_label="linker"
                     /ApEinfo_fwdcolor="#003535"
                     /ApEinfo_revcolor="#003535"
                     /ApEinfo_graphicformat="arrow_data {{0 1 2 0 0 -1} {} 0}
                     width 5 offset 0"
     misc_feature    2179..2184
                     /locus_tag="BtgZI"
                     /label="BtgZI"
                     /ApEinfo_label="BtgZI"
                     /ApEinfo_fwdcolor="#00ff00"
                     /ApEinfo_revcolor="#206f00"
                     /ApEinfo_graphicformat="arrow_data {{0 1 2 0 0 -1} {} 0}
                     width 5 offset 0"
     misc_feature    complement(2026..2031)
                     /locus_tag="BtgZI(1)"
                     /label="BtgZI(1)"
                     /ApEinfo_label="BtgZI"
                     /ApEinfo_fwdcolor="#00ff00"
                     /ApEinfo_revcolor="#206f00"
                     /ApEinfo_graphicformat="arrow_data {{0 1 2 0 0 -1} {} 0}
                     width 5 offset 0"
     misc_feature    complement(2112..2117)
                     /locus_tag="BtgZI(2)"
                     /label="BtgZI(2)"
                     /ApEinfo_label="BtgZI"
                     /ApEinfo_fwdcolor="#00ff00"
                     /ApEinfo_revcolor="#206f00"
                     /ApEinfo_graphicformat="arrow_data {{0 1 2 0 0 -1} {} 0}
                     width 5 offset 0"
     misc_feature    1717..2649
                     /locus_tag="iRFP670"
                     /label="iRFP670"
                     /ApEinfo_label="iRFP670"
                     /ApEinfo_fwdcolor="#ff0000"
                     /ApEinfo_revcolor="#808080"
                     /ApEinfo_graphicformat="arrow_data {{0 1 2 0 0 -1} {} 0}
                     width 5 offset 0"
     primer_bind     280..300
                     /locus_tag="M13-rev"
                     /label="M13-rev"
                     /ApEinfo_label="M13-rev"
                     /ApEinfo_fwdcolor="cyan"
                     /ApEinfo_revcolor="green"
                     /ApEinfo_graphicformat="arrow_data {{0 1 2 0 0 -1} {} 0}
                     width 5 offset 0"
     rep_origin      8040..8722
                     /locus_tag="ColE1 origin"
                     /label="ColE1 origin"
                     /ApEinfo_label="ColE1 origin"
                     /ApEinfo_fwdcolor="gray50"
                     /ApEinfo_revcolor="gray50"
                     /ApEinfo_graphicformat="arrow_data {{0 1 2 0 0 -1} {} 0}
                     width 5 offset 0"
     misc_binding    252..274
                     /locus_tag="LacO"
                     /label="LacO"
                     /ApEinfo_label="LacO"
                     /ApEinfo_fwdcolor="cornflower blue"
                     /ApEinfo_revcolor="cornflower blue"
                     /ApEinfo_graphicformat="arrow_data {{0 1 2 0 0 -1} {} 0}
                     width 5 offset 0"
     CDS             7085..7945
                     /locus_tag="AmpR"
                     /label="AmpR"
                     /ApEinfo_label="AmpR"
                     /ApEinfo_fwdcolor="yellow"
                     /ApEinfo_revcolor="yellow"
                     /ApEinfo_graphicformat="arrow_data {{0 1 2 0 0 -1} {} 0}
                     width 5 offset 0"
     promoter        7015..7050
                     /locus_tag="Bact.prom. from pEGFP-N3"
                     /label="Bact.prom. from pEGFP-N3"
                     /ApEinfo_label="Bact.prom. from pEGFP-N3"
                     /ApEinfo_fwdcolor="cyan"
                     /ApEinfo_revcolor="green"
                     /ApEinfo_graphicformat="arrow_data {{0 1 2 0 0 -1} {} 0}
                     width 5 offset 0"
     misc_feature    164..180
                     /locus_tag="pUC19wt-1Lac-o"
                     /label="pUC19wt-1Lac-o"
                     /ApEinfo_label="pUC19wt-1Lac-o"
                     /ApEinfo_fwdcolor="#ff1f2b"
                     /ApEinfo_revcolor="#ff1f2b"
                     /ApEinfo_graphicformat="arrow_data {{0 1 2 0 0 -1} {} 0}
                     width 5 offset 0"
     misc_feature    256..272
                     /locus_tag="pUC19wt-2Lac-o"
                     /label="pUC19wt-2Lac-o"
                     /ApEinfo_label="pUC19wt-2Lac-o"
                     /ApEinfo_fwdcolor="#ff2f32"
                     /ApEinfo_revcolor="#ff2f32"
                     /ApEinfo_graphicformat="arrow_data {{0 1 2 0 0 -1} {} 0}
                     width 5 offset 0"
     misc_feature    complement(139..219)
                     /locus_tag="pCC1Fos-h/a-R"
                     /label="pCC1Fos-h/a-R"
                     /ApEinfo_label="pCC1Fos-h/a-R"
                     /ApEinfo_fwdcolor="#c9ff7a"
                     /ApEinfo_revcolor="#c9ff7a"
                     /ApEinfo_graphicformat="arrow_data {{0 1 2 0 0 -1} {} 0}
                     width 5 offset 0"
     misc_feature    complement(276..300)
                     /locus_tag="subcloning(PhiC)-F"
                     /label="subcloning(PhiC)-F"
                     /ApEinfo_label="subcloning(PhiC)-F"
                     /ApEinfo_fwdcolor="#ccccff"
                     /ApEinfo_revcolor="#ccccff"
                     /ApEinfo_graphicformat="arrow_data {{0 1 2 0 0 -1} {} 0}
                     width 5 offset 0"
     promoter        584..1171
                     /locus_tag="CMV promoter"
                     /label="CMV promoter"
                     /ApEinfo_label="CMV promoter"
                     /ApEinfo_fwdcolor="#cccc99"
                     /ApEinfo_revcolor="#cccc99"
                     /ApEinfo_graphicformat="arrow_data {{0 1 2 0 0 -1} {} 0}
                     width 5 offset 0"
     misc_feature    4879..4885
                     /locus_tag="branch site"
                     /label="branch site"
                     /ApEinfo_label="branch site"
                     /ApEinfo_fwdcolor="#6666ff"
                     /ApEinfo_revcolor="#6666ff"
                     /ApEinfo_graphicformat="arrow_data {{0 1 2 0 0 -1} {} 0}
                     width 5 offset 0"
     misc_feature    8648..8654
                     /locus_tag="branch site(1)"
                     /label="branch site(1)"
                     /ApEinfo_label="branch site"
                     /ApEinfo_fwdcolor="#6666ff"
                     /ApEinfo_revcolor="#6666ff"
                     /ApEinfo_graphicformat="arrow_data {{0 1 2 0 0 -1} {} 0}
                     width 5 offset 0"
     misc_feature    2680..2687
                     /locus_tag="NotI"
                     /label="NotI"
                     /ApEinfo_label="NotI"
                     /ApEinfo_fwdcolor="#ff27b7"
                     /ApEinfo_revcolor="#ff27b7"
                     /ApEinfo_graphicformat="arrow_data {{0 1 2 0 0 -1} {} 0}
                     width 5 offset 0"
     misc_feature    4558..4565
                     /locus_tag="AscI"
                     /label="AscI"
                     /ApEinfo_label="AscI"
                     /ApEinfo_fwdcolor="#ff27b7"
                     /ApEinfo_revcolor="#ff27b7"
                     /ApEinfo_graphicformat="arrow_data {{0 1 2 0 0 -1} {} 0}
                     width 5 offset 0"
     misc_feature    4573..4578
                     /locus_tag="HindIII"
                     /label="HindIII"
                     /ApEinfo_label="HindIII"
                     /ApEinfo_fwdcolor="#ff9cf9"
                     /ApEinfo_revcolor="#ff9cf9"
                     /ApEinfo_graphicformat="arrow_data {{0 1 2 0 0 -1} {} 0}
                     width 5 offset 0"
     misc_feature    2689..4557
                     /locus_tag="hKHDC4"
                     /label="hKHDC4"
                     /ApEinfo_label="hKHDC4"
                     /ApEinfo_fwdcolor="#8b99ff"
                     /ApEinfo_revcolor="#8b99ff"
                     /ApEinfo_graphicformat="arrow_data {{0 1 2 0 0 -1} {} 0}
                     width 5 offset 0"
     misc_feature    7924..7942
                     /locus_tag="AP0049.Amp-CF"
                     /label="AP0049.Amp-CF"
                     /ApEinfo_label="AP0049.Amp-CF"
                     /ApEinfo_fwdcolor="#ff6dc8"
                     /ApEinfo_revcolor="#ff6dc8"
                     /ApEinfo_graphicformat="arrow_data {{0 1 2 0 0 -1} {} 0}
                     width 5 offset 0"
     misc_feature    7085..7104
                     /locus_tag="AP0052.Amp-nF"
                     /label="AP0052.Amp-nF"
                     /ApEinfo_label="AP0052.Amp-nF"
                     /ApEinfo_fwdcolor="#ff7fcc"
                     /ApEinfo_revcolor="#ff7fcc"
                     /ApEinfo_graphicformat="arrow_data {{0 1 2 0 0 -1} {} 0}
                     width 5 offset 0"
     misc_feature    complement(7085..7104)
                     /locus_tag="AP0053.Amp-nR"
                     /label="AP0053.Amp-nR"
                     /ApEinfo_label="AP0053.Amp-nR"
                     /ApEinfo_fwdcolor="#93ffa2"
                     /ApEinfo_revcolor="#93ffa2"
                     /ApEinfo_graphicformat="arrow_data {{0 1 2 0 0 -1} {} 0}
                     width 5 offset 0"
     misc_feature    261..283
                     /locus_tag="M13-pUC-rev"
                     /label="M13-pUC-rev"
                     /ApEinfo_label="M13-pUC-rev"
                     /ApEinfo_fwdcolor="#fff92f"
                     /ApEinfo_revcolor="#fff92f"
                     /ApEinfo_graphicformat="arrow_data {{0 1 2 0 0 -1} {} 0}
                     width 5 offset 0"
     misc_feature    234..253
                     /locus_tag="AP0097-LacO-F"
                     /label="AP0097-LacO-F"
                     /ApEinfo_label="AP0097-LacO-F"
                     /ApEinfo_fwdcolor="cyan"
                     /ApEinfo_revcolor="cyan"
                     /ApEinfo_graphicformat="arrow_data {{0 1 2 0 0 -1} {} 0}
                     width 5 offset 0"
     misc_feature    1097..1116
                     /locus_tag="AP00108-CMVprom-F2"
                     /label="AP00108-CMVprom-F2"
                     /ApEinfo_label="AP00108-CMVprom-F2"
                     /ApEinfo_fwdcolor="#99cc99"
                     /ApEinfo_revcolor="#99cc99"
                     /ApEinfo_graphicformat="arrow_data {{0 1 2 0 0 -1} {} 0}
                     width 5 offset 0"
     misc_feature    280..300
                     /locus_tag="AP00112-M13(21mer)-R"
                     /label="AP00112-M13(21mer)-R"
                     /ApEinfo_label="AP00112-M13(21mer)-R"
                     /ApEinfo_fwdcolor="#99cccc"
                     /ApEinfo_revcolor="#99cccc"
                     /ApEinfo_graphicformat="arrow_data {{0 1 2 0 0 -1} {} 0}
                     width 5 offset 0"
     misc_feature    complement(7918..7945)
                     /locus_tag="AP00120-Amp-C-R"
                     /label="AP00120-Amp-C-R"
                     /ApEinfo_label="AP00120-Amp-C-R"
                     /ApEinfo_fwdcolor="#cc33ff"
                     /ApEinfo_revcolor="#cc33ff"
                     /ApEinfo_graphicformat="arrow_data {{0 1 2 0 0 -1} {} 0}
                     width 5 offset 0"
     misc_feature    complement(8645..8665)
                     /locus_tag="AP0126-ColE1-F1"
                     /label="AP0126-ColE1-F1"
                     /ApEinfo_label="AP0126-ColE1-F1"
                     /ApEinfo_fwdcolor="#cccc99"
                     /ApEinfo_revcolor="#cccc99"
                     /ApEinfo_graphicformat="arrow_data {{0 1 2 0 0 -1} {} 0}
                     width 5 offset 0"
     misc_feature    8587..8605
                     /locus_tag="AP0127-ColE1-R2"
                     /label="AP0127-ColE1-R2"
                     /ApEinfo_label="AP0127-ColE1-R2"
                     /ApEinfo_fwdcolor="#cc99cc"
                     /ApEinfo_revcolor="#cc99cc"
                     /ApEinfo_graphicformat="arrow_data {{0 1 2 0 0 -1} {} 0}
                     width 5 offset 0"
     misc_feature    complement(8070..8089)
                     /locus_tag="AP0128-ColE1-F2"
                     /label="AP0128-ColE1-F2"
                     /ApEinfo_label="AP0128-ColE1-F2"
                     /ApEinfo_fwdcolor="#cccc99"
                     /ApEinfo_revcolor="#cccc99"
                     /ApEinfo_graphicformat="arrow_data {{0 1 2 0 0 -1} {} 0}
                     width 5 offset 0"
     misc_feature    8132..8152
                     /locus_tag="AP0129-ColE1-R1"
                     /label="AP0129-ColE1-R1"
                     /ApEinfo_label="AP0129-ColE1-R1"
                     /ApEinfo_fwdcolor="#cc99cc"
                     /ApEinfo_revcolor="#cc99cc"
                     /ApEinfo_graphicformat="arrow_data {{0 1 2 0 0 -1} {} 0}
                     width 5 offset 0"
     misc_feature    1669..1687
                     /locus_tag="AP0289-pAB219seq-F"
                     /label="AP0289-pAB219seq-F"
                     /ApEinfo_label="AP0289-pAB219seq-F"
                     /ApEinfo_fwdcolor="#cccc99"
                     /ApEinfo_revcolor="#cccc99"
                     /ApEinfo_graphicformat="arrow_data {{0 1 2 0 0 -1} {} 0}
                     width 5 offset 0"
     misc_feature    complement(4650..4672)
                     /locus_tag="AP0290-pAB215seq-R"
                     /label="AP0290-pAB215seq-R"
                     /ApEinfo_label="AP0290-pAB215seq-R"
                     /ApEinfo_fwdcolor="#cc99cc"
                     /ApEinfo_revcolor="#cc99cc"
                     /ApEinfo_graphicformat="arrow_data {{0 1 2 0 0 -1} {} 0}
                     width 5 offset 0"
     misc_feature    complement(4947..4969)
                     /locus_tag="AP0359-occ-BstAPI-R"
                     /label="AP0359-occ-BstAPI-R"
                     /ApEinfo_label="AP0359-occ-BstAPI-R"
                     /ApEinfo_fwdcolor="#40cbac"
                     /ApEinfo_revcolor="#40cbac"
                     /ApEinfo_graphicformat="arrow_data {{0 1 2 0 0 -1} {} 0}
                     width 5 offset 0"
     misc_feature    2605..2625
                     /locus_tag="AP366-iRFP-cF"
                     /label="AP366-iRFP-cF"
                     /ApEinfo_label="AP366-iRFP-cF"
                     /ApEinfo_fwdcolor="#ffd8a6"
                     /ApEinfo_revcolor="#ffd8a6"
                     /ApEinfo_graphicformat="arrow_data {{0 1 2 0 0 -1} {} 0}
                     width 5 offset 0"
     misc_feature    complement(1729..1748)
                     /locus_tag="AP367-iRFP-nR"
                     /label="AP367-iRFP-nR"
                     /ApEinfo_label="AP367-iRFP-nR"
                     /ApEinfo_fwdcolor="#40cbac"
                     /ApEinfo_revcolor="#40cbac"
                     /ApEinfo_graphicformat="arrow_data {{0 1 2 0 0 -1} {} 0}
                     width 5 offset 0"
     misc_feature    3778..3784
                     /locus_tag="BstEII"
                     /label="BstEII"
                     /ApEinfo_label="BstEII"
                     /ApEinfo_fwdcolor="#ff9cf9"
                     /ApEinfo_revcolor="#ff9cf9"
                     /ApEinfo_graphicformat="arrow_data {{0 1 2 0 0 -1} {} 0}
                     width 5 offset 0"
ORIGIN
        1 CCTTTGAGTG AGCTGATACC GCTCGCCGCA GCCGAACGAC CGAGCGCAGC GAGTCAGTGA
       61 GCGAGGAAGC GGAAGAGCGC CCAATACGCA AACCGCCTCT CCCCGCGCGT TGGCCGATTC
      121 ATTAATGCAG CTGGCACGAC AGGTTTCCCG ACTGGAAAGC GGGCAGTGAG CGCAACGCAA
      181 TTAATGTGAG TTAGCTCACT CATTAGGCAC CCCAGGCTTT ACACTTTATG CTTCCGGCTC
      241 GTATGTTGTG TGGAATTGTG AGCGGATAAC AATTTCACAC AGGAAACAGC TATGACCATG
      301 ATTACGCCAA GCTCTAGCTA GAGGTCGACC AATTCTCATG TTTGACAGCT TATCATCGCA
      361 GATCCGGGCA ACGTTGTTGC CATTGCTGCA GGCGCAGAAC TGGTAGGTAT GGAAGATCTA
      421 TACATTGAAT CAATATTGGC AATTAGCCAT ATTAGTCATT GGTTATATAG CATAAATCAA
      481 TATTGGCTAT TGGCCATTGC ATACGTTGTA TCTATATCAT AATATGTACA TTTATATTGG
      541 CTCATGTCCA ATATGACCGC CATGTTGACA TTGATTATTG ACTAGTTATT AATAGTAATC
      601 AATTACGGGG TCATTAGTTC ATAGCCCATA TATGGAGTTC CGCGTTACAT AACTTACGGT
      661 AAATGGCCCG CCTGGCTGAC CGCCCAACGA CCCCCGCCCA TTGACGTCAA TAATGACGTA
      721 TGTTCCCATA GTAACGCCAA TAGGGACTTT CCATTGACGT CAATGGGTGG AGTATTTACG
      781 GTAAACTGCC CACTTGGCAG TACATCAAGT GTATCATATG CCAAGTCCGC CCCCTATTGA
      841 CGTCAATGAC GGTAAATGGC CCGCCTGGCA TTATGCCCAG TACATGACCT TACGGGACTT
      901 TCCTACTTGG CAGTACATCT ACGTATTAGT CATCGCTATT ACCGTGGTGA TGCGGTTTTG
      961 GCAGTACACC AATGGGCGTG GATAGCGGTT TGACTCACGG GGATTTCCAA GTCTCCACCC
     1021 CATTGACGTC AATGGGAGTT TGTTTTGGCA CCAAAATCAA CGGGACTTTC CAAAATGTCG
     1081 TAATAACCCC GCCCCGTTGA CGCAAATGGG CGGTAGGCGT GTACGGTGGG AGGTCTATAT
     1141 AAGCAGAGCT CGTTTAGTGA ACCGTCAGAT CCTCACTCTC TTCCGCATCG CTGTCTGCGA
     1201 GGGCCAGCTG TTGGGCTCGC GGTTGAGGAC AAACTCTTCG CGGTCTTTCC AGTACTCTTG
     1261 GATCGGAAAC CCGTCGGCCT CCGAACGGTA CTCCGCCACC GAGGGACCTG AGCGAGTCCG
     1321 CATCGACCGG ATCGGAAAAC CTCTCGAGAA AGGCGTCTAA CCAGTCACAG TCGCAAGGTA
     1381 GGCTGAGCAC CGTGGCGGGC GGCAGCGGGT GGCGGTCGGG GTTGTTTCTG GCGGAGGTGC
     1441 TGCTGATGAT GTAATTAAAG TAGGCGGTCT TGAGACGGCG GATGGTCGAG GTGAGGTGTG
     1501 GCAGGCTTGA GATCCAGCTG TTGGGGTGAG TACTCCCTCT CAAAAGCGGG CATTACTTCT
     1561 GCGCTAAGAT TGTCAGTTTC CAAAAACGAG GAGGATTTGA TATTCACCTG GCCCGATCTG
     1621 GCCATACACT TGAGTGACAA TGACATCCAC TTTGCCTTTC TCTCCACAGG TGTCCACTCC
     1681 CAGGTCCAAG TTTAAACGCT AGCCGCCACC ATGGGCATGG CGCGTAAGGT CGATCTCACC
     1741 TCCTGCGATC GCGAGCCGAT CCACATCCCC GGCAGCATTC AGCCGTGCGG CTGCCTGCTA
     1801 GCCTGCGACG CGCAGGCGGT GCGGATCACG CGCATTACGG AAAATGCCGG CGCGTTCTTT
     1861 GGACGCGAAA CTCCGCGGGT CGGTGAGCTA CTCGCCGATT ACTTCGGCGA GACCGAAGCC
     1921 CATGCGCTGC GCAACGCACT GGCGCAGTCC TCCGATCCAA AGCGACCGGC GCTGATCTTC
     1981 GGTTGGCGCG ACGGCCTGAC CGGCCGCACC TTCGACATCT CACTGCATCG CCATGACGGT
     2041 ACATCGATCA TCGAGTTCGA GCCTGCGGCG GCCGAACAGG CCGACAATCC GCTGCGGCTG
     2101 ACGCGGCAGA TCATCGCGCG CACCAAAGAA CTGAAGTCGC TCGAAGAGAT GGCCGCACGG
     2161 GTGCCGCGCT ATCTGCAGGC GATGCTCGGC TATCACCGCG TGATGTTGTA CCGCTTCGCG
     2221 GACGACGGCT CCGGGATGGT GATCGGCGAG GCGAAGCGCA GCGACCTCGA GAGCTTTCTC
     2281 GGTCAGCACT TTCCGGCGTC GCTGGTCCCG CAGCAGGCGC GGCTACTGTA CTTGAAGAAC
     2341 GCGATCCGCG TGGTCTCGGA TTCGCGCGGC ATCAGCAGCC GGATCGTGCC CGAGCACGAC
     2401 GCCTCCGGCG CCGCGCTCGA TCTGTCGTTC GCGCACCTGC GCAGCATCTC GCCCTGCCAT
     2461 CTCGAATTTC TGCGGAACAT GGGCGTCAGC GCCTCGATGT CGCTGTCGAT CATCATTGAC
     2521 GGCACGCTAT GGGGATTGAT CATCTGTCAT CATTACGAGC CGCGTGCCGT GCCGATGGCG
     2581 CAGCGCGTCG CGGCCGAAAT GTTCGCCGAC TTCTTATCGC TGCACTTCAC CGCCGCCCAC
     2641 CACCAACGCG GATCCGCTGG CTCCGCTGCT GGTTCTGGCG CGGCCGCAAT GACTAGTGCT
     2701 AGCNNNNNNN NNNNNNNNNN NNNNNNNNNN NNNNNNNNNN NNNNNNNNNN NNNNNNNNNN
     2761 NNNNNNNNNN NNNNNNNNNN NNNNNNNNNN NNNNNNNNNN NNNNNNNNNN NNNNNNNNNN
     2821 NNNNNNNNNN NNNNNNNNNN NNNNNNNNNN NNNNNNNNNN NNNNNNNNNN NNNNNNNNNN
     2881 NNNNNNNNNN NNNNNNNNNN NNNNNNNNNN NNNNNNNNNN NNNNNNNNNN NNNNNNNNNN
     2941 NNNNNNNNNN NNNNNNNNNN NNNNNNNNNN NNNNNNNNNN NNNNNNNNNN NNNNNNNNNN
     3001 NNNNNNNNNN NNNNNNNNNN NNNNNNNNNN NNNNNNNNNN NNNNNNNNNN NNNNNNNNNN
     3061 NNNNNNNNNN NNNNNNNNNN NNNNNNNNNN NNNNNNNNNN NNNNNNNNNN NNNNNNNNNN
     3121 NNNNNNNNNN NNNNNNNNNN NNNNNNNNNN NNNNNNNNNN NNNNNNNNNN NNNNNNNNNN
     3181 NNNNNNNNNN NNNNNNNNNN NNNNNNNNNN NNNNNNNNNN NNNNNNNNNN NNNNNNNNNN
     3241 NNNNNNNNNN NNNNNNNNNN NNNNNNNNNN NNNNNNNNNN NNNNNNNNNN NNNNNNNNNN
     3301 NNNNNNNNNN NNNNNNNNNN NNNNNNNNNN NNNNNNNNNN NNNNNNNNNN NNNNNNNNNN
     3361 NNNNNNNNNN NNNNNNNNNN NNNNNNNNNN NNNNNNNNNN NNNNNNNNNN NNNNNNNNNN
     3421 NNNNNNNNNN NNNNNNNNNN NNNNNNNNNN NNNNNNNNNN NNNNNNNNNN NNNNNNNNNN
     3481 NNNNNNNNNN NNNNNNNNNN NNNNNNNNNN NNNNNNNNNN NNNNNNNNNN NNNNNNNNNN
     3541 NNNNNNNNNN NNNNNNNNNN NNNNNNNNNN NNNNNNNNNN NNNNNNNNNN NNNNNNNNNN
     3601 NNNNNNNNNN NNNNNNNNNN NNNNNNNNNN NNNNNNNNNN NNNNNNNNNN NNNNNNNNNN
     3661 NNNNNNNNNN NNNNNNNNNN NNNNNNNNNN NNNNNNNNNN NNNNNNNNNN NNNNNNNNNN
     3721 NNNNNNNNNN NNNNNNNNNN NNNNNNNNNN NNNNNNNNNN NNNNNNNNNN NNNNNNNNNN
     3781 NNNNNNNNNN NNNNNNNNNN NNNNNNNNNN NNNNNNNNNN NNNNNNNNNN NNNNNNNNNN
     3841 NNNNNNNNNN NNNNNNNNNN NNNNNNNNNN NNNNNNNNNN NNNNNNNNNN NNNNNNNNNN
     3901 NNNNNNNNNN NNNNNNNNNN NNNNNNNNNN NNNNNNNNNN NNNNNNNNNN NNNNNNNNNN
     3961 NNNNNNNNNN NNNNNNNNNN NNNNNNNNNN NNNNNNNNNN NNNNNNNNNN NNNNNNNNNN
     4021 NNNNNNNNNN NNNNNNNNNN NNNNNNNNNN NNNNNNNNNN NNNNNNNNNN NNNNNNNNNN
     4081 NNNNNNNNNN NNNNNNNNNN NNNNNNNNNN NNNNNNNNNN NNNNNNNNNN NNNNNNNNNN
     4141 NNNNNNNNNN NNNNNNNNNN NNNNNNNNNN NNNNNNNNNN NNNNNNNNNN NNNNNNNNNN
     4201 NNNNNNNNNN NNNNNNNNNN NNNNNNNNNN NNNNNNNNNN NNNNNNNNNN NNNNNNNNNN
     4261 NNNNNNNNNN NNNNNNNNNN NNNNNNNNNN NNNNNNNNNN NNNNNNNNNN NNNNNNNNNN
     4321 NNNNNNNNNN NNNNNNNNNN NNNNNNNNNN NNNNNNNNNN NNNNNNNNNN NNNNNNNNNN
     4381 NNNNNNNNNN NNNNNNNNNN NNNNNNNNNN NNNNNNNNNN NNNNNNNNNN NNNNNNNNNN
     4441 NNNNNNNNNN NNNNNNNNNN NNNNNNNNNN NNNNNNNNNN NNNNNNNNNN NNNNNNNNNN
     4501 NNNNNNNNNN NNNNNNNNNN NNNNNNNNNN NNNNNNNNNN NNNNNGAATT CTCTAGAGGC
     4561 GCGCCGTAAT AGAAGCTTGA TCCCCCGACC TCGACCTCTG GCTAATAAAG GAAATTTATT
     4621 TTCATTGCAA TAGTGTGTTG GAATTTTTTG TGTCTCTCAC TCGGAAGGAC ATATGGGAGG
     4681 GCAAATCATT TGGTCGAGAT CCCTCGGAGA TCTCTAGCTA GAGGATCGAT CCCCGCCCCG
     4741 GACGAACTAA ACCTGACTAC GACATCTCTG CCCCTTCTTC GCGGGGCAGT GCATGTAATC
     4801 CCTTCAGTTG GTTGGTACAA CTTGCCAACT GGGCCCTGTT CCACATGTGA CACGGGGGGG
     4861 ACCAAACACA AAGGGGTTCT CTGACTGTAG TTGACATCCT TATAAATGGA TGTGCACATT
     4921 TGCCAACACT GAGTGGCTTT CATCCTGGAG CAGACTTTGC AGTCTGTGGA CTGCAACACA
     4981 ACATTGCCTT TATGTGTAAC TCTTGGCTGA AGCTCTTACA CCAATGCTGG GGGACATGTA
     5041 CCTCCCAGGG GCCCAGGAAG ACTACGGGAG GCTACACCAA CGTCAATCAG AGGGGCCTGT
     5101 GTAGCTACCG ATAAGCGGAC CCTCAAGAGG GCATTAGCAA TAGTGTTTAT AAGGCCCCCT
     5161 TGTTAACCCT AAACGGGTAG CATATGCTTC CCGGGTAGTA GTATATACTA TCCAGACTAA
     5221 CCCTAATTCA ATAGCATATG TTACCCAACG GGAAGCATAT GCTATCGAAT TAGGGTTAGT
     5281 AAAAGGGTCC TAAGGAACAG CGATATCTCC CACCCCATGA GCTGTCACGG TTTTATTTAC
     5341 ATGGGGTCAG GATTCCACGA GGGTAGTGAA CCATTTTAGT CACAAGGGCA GTGGCTGAAG
     5401 ATCAAGGAGC GGGCAGTGAA CTCTCCTGAA TCTTCGCCTG CTTCTTCATT CTCCTTCGTT
     5461 TAGCTAATAG AATAACTGCT GAGTTGTGAA CAGTAAGGTG TATGTGAGGT GCTCGAAAAC
     5521 AAGGTTTCAG GTGACGCCCC CAGAATAAAA TTTGGACGGG GGGTTCAGTG GTGGCATTGT
     5581 GCTATGACAC CAATATAACC CTCACAAACC CCTTGGGCAA TAAATACTAG TGTAGGAATG
     5641 AAACATTCTG AATATCTTTA ACAATAGAAA TCCGTGGGGT GGGGACAAGC CGTAAAGACT
     5701 GGATGTCCAT CTCACACGAA TTTATGGCTA TGGGCAACAC ATAATCCTAG TGCAATATGA
     5761 TACTGGGGTT ATTAAGATGT GTCCCAGGCA GGGACCAAGA CAGGTGAACC ATGTTGTTAC
     5821 ACTCTATTTG TAACAAGGGG AAAGAGAGTG GACGCCGACA GCAGCGGACT CCACTGGTTG
     5881 TCTCTAACAC CCCCGAAAAT TAAACGGGGC TCCACGCCAA TGGGGCCCAT AAACAAAGAC
     5941 AAGTGGCCAC TCTTTTTTTT GAAATTGTGG AGTGGGGGCA CGCGTCAGCC CCCACACGCC
     6001 GCCCTGCGGT TTTGGACTGT AAAATAAGGG TGTAATAACT TGGCTGATTG TAACCCCGCT
     6061 AACCACTGCG GTCAAACCAC TTGCCCACAA AACCACTAAT GGCACCCCGG GGAATACCTG
     6121 CATAAGTAGG TGGGCGGGCC AAGATAGGGG CGCGATTGCT GCGATCTGGA GGACAAATTA
     6181 CACACACTTG CGCCTGAGCG CCAAGCACAG GGTTGTTGGT CCTCATATTC ACGAGGTCGC
     6241 TGAGAGCACG GTGGGCTAAT GTTGCCGTGG GTAGCATATA CTACCCAAAT ATCTGGATAG
     6301 CATATGCTAT CCTAATCTAT ATCTGGGTAG CATAGGCTAT CCTAATCTAT ATCTGGGTAG
     6361 CATATGCTAT CCTAATCTAT ATCTGGGTAG TATATGCTAT CCTAATTTAT ATCTGGGTAG
     6421 CATAGGCTAT CCTAATCTAT ATCTGGGTAG CATATGCTAT CCTAATCTAT ATCTGGGTAG
     6481 TATATGCTAT CCTAATCTGT ATCCGGGTAG CATATGCTAT CCTAATAGAG ATTAGGGTAG
     6541 TATATGCTAT CCTAATTTAT ATCTGGGTAG CATATACTAC CCAAATATCT GGATAGCATA
     6601 TGCTATCCTA ATCTATATCT GGGTAGCATA TGCTATCCTA ATCTATATCT GGGTAGCATA
     6661 GGCTATCCTA ATCTATATCT GGGTAGCATA TGCTATCCTA ATCTATATCT GGGTAGTATA
     6721 TGCTATCCTA ATTTATATCT GGGTAGCATA GGCTATCCTA ATCTATATCT GGGTAGCATA
     6781 TGCTATCCTA ATCTATATCT GGGTAGTATA TGCTATCCTA ATCTGTATCC GGGTAGCATA
     6841 TGCTATCCTC ATGATAAGCT GTCAAACATG AGAATTTTCT TGAAGACGAA AGGGCCTCGT
     6901 GATACGCCTA TTTTTATAGG TTAATGTCAT GATAATAATG GTTTCTTAGA CGTCAGGTGG
     6961 CACTTTTCGG GGAAATGTGC GCGGAACCCC TATTTGTTTA TTTTTCTAAA TACATTCAAA
     7021 TATGTATCCG CTCATGAGAC AATAACCCTG ATAAATGCTT CAATAATATT GAAAAAGGAA
     7081 GAGTATGAGT ATTCAACATT TCCGTGTCGC CCTTATTCCC TTTTTTGCGG CATTTTGCCT
     7141 TCCTGTTTTT GCTCACCCAG AAACGCTGGT GAAAGTAAAA GATGCTGAAG ATCAGTTGGG
     7201 TGCACGAGTG GGTTACATCG AACTGGATCT CAACAGCGGT AAGATCCTTG AGAGTTTTCG
     7261 CCCCGAAGAA CGTTTTCCAA TGATGAGCAC TTTTAAAGTT CTGCTATGTG GCGCGGTATT
     7321 ATCCCGTGTT GACGCCGGGC AAGAGCAACT CGGTCGCCGC ATACACTATT CTCAGAATGA
     7381 CTTGGTTGAG TACTCACCAG TCACAGAAAA GCATCTTACG GATGGCATGA CAGTAAGAGA
     7441 ATTATGCAGT GCTGCCATAA CCATGAGTGA TAACACTGCG GCCAACTTAC TTCTGACAAC
     7501 GATCGGAGGA CCGAAGGAGC TAACCGCTTT TTTGCACAAC ATGGGGGATC ATGTAACTCG
     7561 CCTTGATCGT TGGGAACCGG AGCTGAATGA AGCCATACCA AACGACGAGC GTGACACCAC
     7621 GATGCCTGCA GCAATGGCAA CAACGTTGCG CAAACTATTA ACTGGCGAAC TACTTACTCT
     7681 AGCTTCCCGG CAACAATTAA TAGACTGGAT GGAGGCGGAT AAAGTTGCAG GACCACTTCT
     7741 GCGCTCGGCC CTTCCGGCTG GCTGGTTTAT TGCTGATAAA TCTGGAGCCG GTGAGCGTGG
     7801 GTCTCGCGGT ATCATTGCAG CACTGGGGCC AGATGGTAAG CCCTCCCGTA TCGTAGTTAT
     7861 CTACACGACG GGGAGTCAGG CAACTATGGA TGAACGAAAT AGACAGATCG CTGAGATAGG
     7921 TGCCTCACTG ATTAAGCATT GGTAACTGTC AGACCAAGTT TACTCATATA TACTTTAGAT
     7981 TGATTTAAAA CTTCATTTTT AATTTAAAAG GATCTAGGTG AAGATCCTTT TTGATAATCT
     8041 CATGACCAAA ATCCCTTAAC GTGAGTTTTC GTTCCACTGA GCGTCAGACC CCGTAGAAAA
     8101 GATCAAAGGA TCTTCTTGAG ATCCTTTTTT TCTGCGCGTA ATCTGCTGCT TGCAAACAAA
     8161 AAAACCACCG CTACCAGCGG TGGTTTGTTT GCCGGATCAA GAGCTACCAA CTCTTTTTCC
     8221 GAAGGTAACT GGCTTCAGCA GAGCGCAGAT ACCAAATACT GTTCTTCTAG TGTAGCCGTA
     8281 GTTAGGCCAC CACTTCAAGA ACTCTGTAGC ACCGCCTACA TACCTCGCTC TGCTAATCCT
     8341 GTTACCAGTG GCTGCTGCCA GTGGCGATAA GTCGTGTCTT ACCGGGTTGG ACTCAAGACG
     8401 ATAGTTACCG GATAAGGCGC AGCGGTCGGG CTGAACGGGG GGTTCGTGCA CACAGCCCAG
     8461 CTTGGAGCGA ACGACCTACA CCGAACTGAG ATACCTACAG CGTGAGCTAT GAGAAAGCGC
     8521 CACGCTTCCC GAAGGGAGAA AGGCGGACAG GTATCCGGTA AGCGGCAGGG TCGGAACAGG
     8581 AGAGCGCACG AGGGAGCTTC CAGGGGGAAA CGCCTGGTAT CTTTATAGTC CTGTCGGGTT
     8641 TCGCCACCTC TGACTTGAGC GTCGATTTTT GTGATGCTCG TCAGGGGGGC GGAGCCTATG
     8701 GAAAAACGCC AGCAACGCGG CCTTTTTACG GTTCCTGGCC TTTTGCTGGC CTTTTGCTCA
     8761 CATGTTCTTT CCTGCGTTAT CCCCTGATTC TGTGGATAAC CGTATTACCG 
//
